# Supplementary material for: Simplified Gene Knockout by CRISPR-Cas9-Induced Homologous Recombination
Source: ACS Synth Biol. 2021 Dec 9;11(1):497–501. doi: 10.1021/acssynbio.1c00194 (PMC8787811; doi:10.1021/acssynbio.1c00194)
Supplement: Supplementary file 1 — sb1c00194_si_001.zip [file sb1c00194_si_001.zip › Sequence files/CRISPR plasmid - mig1 B.gb]

LOCUS       Exported                8509 bp ds-DNA     circular SYN 13-SEP-2021
DEFINITION  synthetic circular DNA
ACCESSION   .
VERSION     .
KEYWORDS    .
SOURCE      synthetic DNA construct
  ORGANISM  synthetic DNA construct
REFERENCE   1  (bases 1 to 8509)
  AUTHORS   dalvie
  TITLE     Direct Submission
  JOURNAL   Exported Monday, Sep 13, 2021 from SnapGene 5.1.4.1
            https://www.snapgene.com
FEATURES             Location/Qualifiers
     source          1..8509
                     /organism="synthetic DNA construct"
                     /mol_type="other DNA"
     promoter        10..382
                     /label=PG2
     primer_bind     363..422
                     /label=JRB520
     primer_bind     363..422
                     /label=JRB521
     primer_bind     363..422
                     /label=JRB522
     primer_bind     363..422
                     /label=JRB523
     primer_bind     363..422
                     /label=JRB524
     primer_bind     363..422
                     /label=JRB525
     primer_bind     363..422
                     /label=JRB526
     primer_bind     363..422
                     /label=JRB527
     primer_bind     363..422
                     /label=JRB528
     primer_bind     363..422
                     /label=JRB529
     primer_bind     363..422
                     /label=JRB530
     primer_bind     363..422
                     /label=JRB531
     primer_bind     363..422
                     /label=JRB532
     primer_bind     363..422
                     /label=JRB533
     primer_bind     363..422
                     /label=JRB534
     primer_bind     363..422
                     /label=JRB535
     primer_bind     363..422
                     /label=JRB536
     primer_bind     363..422
                     /label=JRB537
     primer_bind     363..422
                     /label=JRB538
     primer_bind     363..422
                     /label=JRB539
     primer_bind     363..422
                     /label=JRB540
     primer_bind     363..422
                     /label=JRB541
     primer_bind     363..422
                     /label=JRB542
     primer_bind     363..422
                     /label=JRB543
     primer_bind     363..422
                     /label=JRB544
     primer_bind     363..422
                     /label=JRB545
     primer_bind     363..422
                     /label=JRB546
     primer_bind     363..422
                     /label=JRB547
     primer_bind     363..422
                     /label=JRB548
     primer_bind     363..422
                     /label=JRB549
     primer_bind     363..422
                     /label=JRB550
     primer_bind     363..422
                     /label=JRB551
     primer_bind     363..422
                     /label=JRB552
     primer_bind     363..422
                     /label=JRB553
     primer_bind     363..422
                     /label=JRB554
     primer_bind     363..422
                     /label=JRB555
     primer_bind     363..422
                     /label=JRB556
     primer_bind     363..422
                     /label=JRB557
     primer_bind     363..422
                     /label=JRB558
     primer_bind     363..422
                     /label=JRB559
     primer_bind     363..422
                     /label=JRB560
     primer_bind     363..422
                     /label=JRB561
     primer_bind     363..422
                     /label=JRB562
     primer_bind     363..422
                     /label=JRB563
     primer_bind     363..422
                     /label=JRB564
     primer_bind     363..422
                     /label=JRB565
     primer_bind     363..422
                     /label=JRB566
     primer_bind     363..422
                     /label=JRB567
     primer_bind     363..422
                     /label=JRB568
     primer_bind     363..422
                     /label=JRB569
     primer_bind     363..422
                     /label=JRB570
     primer_bind     363..422
                     /label=JRB571
     primer_bind     363..422
                     /label=JRB572
     primer_bind     363..422
                     /label=JRB573
     primer_bind     363..422
                     /label=JRB574
     primer_bind     363..422
                     /label=JRB575
     primer_bind     363..422
                     /label=JRB576
     primer_bind     363..422
                     /label=JRB577
     primer_bind     363..422
                     /label=JRB578
     primer_bind     363..422
                     /label=JRB579
     primer_bind     363..422
                     /label=JRB580
     primer_bind     363..422
                     /label=JRB581
     primer_bind     363..422
                     /label=JRB582
     primer_bind     363..422
                     /label=JRB583
     primer_bind     363..422
                     /label=JRB584
     primer_bind     363..422
                     /label=JRB585
     primer_bind     363..422
                     /label=JRB586
     primer_bind     363..422
                     /label=JRB587
     primer_bind     363..422
                     /label=JRB588
     primer_bind     363..422
                     /label=JRB589
     primer_bind     363..422
                     /label=JRB590
     primer_bind     363..422
                     /label=JRB591
     primer_bind     363..422
                     /label=JRB596_F
     primer_bind     363..422
                     /label=JRB597_F
     primer_bind     363..422
                     /label=JRB600
     primer_bind     363..422
                     /label=JRB646
     primer_bind     363..422
                     /label=JRB646 (1)
     primer_bind     363..422
                     /label=JRB647
     primer_bind     363..422
                     /label=JRB684
     primer_bind     363..422
                     /label=ND619
     primer_bind     363..422
                     /label=ND620
     primer_bind     363..422
                     /label=ND677
     primer_bind     363..422
                     /label=ND678
     primer_bind     363..422
                     /label=ND679
     primer_bind     363..422
                     /label=ND680
     primer_bind     complement(364..422)
                     /label=JL14
     primer_bind     complement(364..422)
                     /label=JL15
     primer_bind     complement(364..422)
                     /label=JL16
     primer_bind     complement(364..422)
                     /label=JL17
     primer_bind     complement(364..422)
                     /label=JL18
     primer_bind     365..425
                     /label=ND362
     primer_bind     366..425
                     /label=ND304
     primer_bind     366..425
                     /label=EY53
     primer_bind     366..425
                     /label=EY54
     primer_bind     366..425
                     /label=EY100
     primer_bind     366..425
                     /label=EY101
     primer_bind     366..425
                     /label=EY102
     primer_bind     366..425
                     /label=JRB106_F
     primer_bind     366..425
                     /label=JRB107_F
     primer_bind     366..425
                     /label=JRB114_F
     primer_bind     366..425
                     /label=JRB115_F
     primer_bind     366..425
                     /label=ND305
     primer_bind     366..425
                     /label=ND306
     primer_bind     366..425
                     /label=ND307
     primer_bind     366..425
                     /label=ND308
     primer_bind     366..425
                     /label=ND309
     primer_bind     366..425
                     /label=ND310
     primer_bind     366..425
                     /label=ND311
     primer_bind     366..425
                     /label=ND312
     primer_bind     366..425
                     /label=ND313
     primer_bind     366..425
                     /label=ND314
     primer_bind     366..425
                     /label=ND315
     primer_bind     366..425
                     /label=ND316
     primer_bind     366..425
                     /label=ND317
     primer_bind     366..425
                     /label=ND318
     primer_bind     366..425
                     /label=ND319
     primer_bind     366..425
                     /label=ND320
     primer_bind     366..425
                     /label=ND321
     primer_bind     366..425
                     /label=ND330
     primer_bind     366..425
                     /label=ND331
     primer_bind     366..425
                     /label=ND336
     primer_bind     366..425
                     /label=ND337
     primer_bind     366..425
                     /label=ND338
     primer_bind     366..425
                     /label=ND339
     primer_bind     366..425
                     /label=ND384
     primer_bind     366..425
                     /label=ND385
     primer_bind     366..425
                     /label=ND396
     primer_bind     366..425
                     /label=ND397
     primer_bind     366..425
                     /label=ND400
     primer_bind     366..425
                     /label=ND401
     primer_bind     366..425
                     /label=ND418
     primer_bind     366..425
                     /label=ND419
     primer_bind     366..425
                     /label=ND420
     primer_bind     366..425
                     /label=ND421
     primer_bind     366..425
                     /label=ND422
     primer_bind     366..425
                     /label=ND423
     primer_bind     366..425
                     /label=ND424
     primer_bind     366..425
                     /label=ND425
     primer_bind     366..425
                     /label=ND426
     primer_bind     370..425
                     /label=ND360
     misc_feature    383..402
                     /label=sgRNA mig1 B
     primer_bind     394..425
                     /label=ND575
     primer_bind     399..425
                     /label=JRB174_F
     primer_bind     399..425
                     /label=JRB515_F
     primer_bind     399..425
                     /label=ND530
     primer_bind     400..425
                     /label=JRB193_F
     primer_bind     400..425
                     /label=ND463
     primer_bind     400..425
                     /label=ND468
     primer_bind     400..425
                     /label=ND474
     primer_bind     400..425
                     /label=ND531
     primer_bind     401..425
                     /label=ND367
     primer_bind     401..425
                     /label=ND528
     primer_bind     402..425
                     /label=JL22
     primer_bind     402..425
                     /label=JL27
     primer_bind     402..425
                     /label=JRB175_F
     primer_bind     402..425
                     /label=JRB516_F
     primer_bind     402..425
                     /label=JRB599
     primer_bind     402..425
                     /label=ND452
     primer_bind     402..425
                     /label=ND453
     primer_bind     402..425
                     /label=ND454
     primer_bind     402..425
                     /label=ND455
     primer_bind     402..425
                     /label=ND456
     primer_bind     402..425
                     /label=ND460
     primer_bind     402..425
                     /label=ND462
     primer_bind     402..425
                     /label=ND465
     primer_bind     402..425
                     /label=ND467
     primer_bind     402..425
                     /label=ND472
     primer_bind     402..425
                     /label=ND532
     primer_bind     402..425
                     /label=ND559
     primer_bind     402..425
                     /label=ND561
     primer_bind     402..425
                     /label=ND562
     primer_bind     402..425
                     /label=ND563
     primer_bind     402..425
                     /label=ND568
     primer_bind     402..425
                     /label=ND570
     primer_bind     402..425
                     /label=ND571
     primer_bind     402..425
                     /label=ND573
     primer_bind     402..425
                     /label=ND574
     primer_bind     402..425
                     /label=ND576
     primer_bind     402..425
                     /label=ND577
     ncRNA           403..482
                     /label=stgRNA
                     /ncRNA_class="guide_RNA"
     misc_RNA        403..478
                     /label=gRNA scaffold
                     /note="guide RNA scaffold for the Streptococcus pyogenes 
                     CRISPR/Cas9 system"
     terminator      483..492
                     /label=PTS
     misc_feature    493..552
                     /label=R5
     promoter        553..964
                     /gene="S. cerevisiae TEF1"
                     /label=TEF1 promoter
                     /note="promoter for EF-1-alpha"
     promoter        972..1019
                     /label=EM7 promoter
                     /note="synthetic bacterial promoter "
     CDS             1038..1853
                     /codon_start=1
                     /gene="aph(3')-Ia"
                     /product="aminoglycoside phosphotransferase"
                     /label=KanR
                     /note="confers resistance to kanamycin in bacteria or G418 
                     (Geneticin(R)) in eukaryotes"
                     /translation="MSHIQRETSCSRPRLNSNMDADLYGYKWARDNVGQSGATIYRLYG
                     KPDAPELFLKHGKGSVANDVTDEMVRLNWLTEFMPLPTIKHFIRTPDDAWLLTTAIPGK
                     TAFQVLEEYPDSGENIVDALAVFLRRLHSIPVCNCPFNSDRVFRLAQAQSRMNNGLVDA
                     SDFDDERNGWPVEQVWKEMHKLLPFSPDSVVTHGDFSLDNLIFDEGKLIGCIDVGRVGI
                     ADRYQDLAILWNCLGEFSPSLQKRLFQKYGIDNPDMNKLQFHLMLDEFF"
     terminator      1919..2166
                     /gene="S. cerevisiae CYC1"
                     /label=CYC1 terminator
                     /note="transcription terminator for CYC1"
     rep_origin      complement(2241..2829)
                     /direction=LEFT
                     /label=ori
                     /note="high-copy-number ColE1/pMB1/pBR322/pUC origin of 
                     replication"
     misc_feature    2856..2915
                     /label=R2
     rep_origin      2916..3079
                     /label=PARS1
     misc_feature    3135..3154
                     /label=R4
     terminator      complement(3155..3358)
                     /label=pPtefTT
     CDS             complement(3362..3382)
                     /codon_start=1
                     /product="nuclear localization signal of SV40 (simian virus
                     40) large T antigen"
                     /label=SV40 NLS
                     /translation="PKKKRKV"
     CDS             complement(3395..7498)
                     /codon_start=1
                     /product="Cas9 (Csn1) endonuclease from the Streptococcus 
                     pyogenes Type II CRISPR/Cas system"
                     /label=Cas9
                     /note="generates RNA-guided double strand breaks in DNA"
                     /translation="MDKKYSIGLDIGTNSVGWAVITDEYKVPSKKFKVLGNTDRHSIKK
                     NLIGALLFDSGETAEATRLKRTARRRYTRRKNRICYLQEIFSNEMAKVDDSFFHRLEES
                     FLVEEDKKHERHPIFGNIVDEVAYHEKYPTIYHLRKKLVDSTDKADLRLIYLALAHMIK
                     FRGHFLIEGDLNPDNSDVDKLFIQLVQTYNQLFEENPINASGVDAKAILSARLSKSRRL
                     ENLIAQLPGEKKNGLFGNLIALSLGLTPNFKSNFDLAEDAKLQLSKDTYDDDLDNLLAQ
                     IGDQYADLFLAAKNLSDAILLSDILRVNTEITKAPLSASMIKRYDEHHQDLTLLKALVR
                     QQLPEKYKEIFFDQSKNGYAGYIDGGASQEEFYKFIKPILEKMDGTEELLVKLNREDLL
                     RKQRTFDNGSIPHQIHLGELHAILRRQEDFYPFLKDNREKIEKILTFRIPYYVGPLARG
                     NSRFAWMTRKSEETITPWNFEEVVDKGASAQSFIERMTNFDKNLPNEKVLPKHSLLYEY
                     FTVYNELTKVKYVTEGMRKPAFLSGEQKKAIVDLLFKTNRKVTVKQLKEDYFKKIECFD
                     SVEISGVEDRFNASLGTYHDLLKIIKDKDFLDNEENEDILEDIVLTLTLFEDREMIEER
                     LKTYAHLFDDKVMKQLKRRRYTGWGRLSRKLINGIRDKQSGKTILDFLKSDGFANRNFM
                     QLIHDDSLTFKEDIQKAQVSGQGDSLHEHIANLAGSPAIKKGILQTVKVVDELVKVMGR
                     HKPENIVIEMARENQTTQKGQKNSRERMKRIEEGIKELGSQILKEHPVENTQLQNEKLY
                     LYYLQNGRDMYVDQELDINRLSDYDVDHIVPQSFLKDDSIDNKVLTRSDKNRGKSDNVP
                     SEEVVKKMKNYWRQLLNAKLITQRKFDNLTKAERGGLSELDKAGFIKRQLVETRQITKH
                     VAQILDSRMNTKYDENDKLIREVKVITLKSKLVSDFRKDFQFYKVREINNYHHAHDAYL
                     NAVVGTALIKKYPKLESEFVYGDYKVYDVRKMIAKSEQEIGKATAKYFFYSNIMNFFKT
                     EITLANGEIRKRPLIETNGETGEIVWDKGRDFATVRKVLSMPQVNIVKKTEVQTGGFSK
                     ESILPKRNSDKLIARKKDWDPKKYGGFDSPTVAYSVLVVAKVEKGKSKKLKSVKELLGI
                     TIMERSSFEKNPIDFLEAKGYKEVKKDLIIKLPKYSLFELENGRKRMLASAGELQKGNE
                     LALPSKYVNFLYLASHYEKLKGSPEDNEQKQLFVEQHKHYLDEIIEQISEFSKRVILAD
                     ANLDKVLSAYNKHRDKPIREQAENIIHLFTLTNLGAPAAFKYFDTTIDRKRYTSTKEVL
                     DATLIHQSITGLYETRIDLSQLGGD"
     misc_feature    7496..7498
                     /label=alpha
                     /note="alpha"
     sig_peptide     7496..7498
                     /label=alpha
     promoter        complement(7499..8498)
                     /label=pENO1
     misc_feature    join(8499..8509,1..9)
                     /label=R3
ORIGIN
        1 tgtttcacgt tttgtagctt tataagcagc tttttcttga agcttaagta gagtagtgtg
       61 aaaaagagac caagtacaaa atatccacct tctgggtttt agtatttgtg ctgagccgca
      121 tgtgttgata agaggcgata aggtacagaa atgatttgct agcaatccat cattattgaa
      181 gtgtgagtgg gcacctgata tcatggcttg tttattcaat agagtctgac atagtgaaag
      241 ggagttatga aattgaagaa gactccatgg caggcatatg taaatatacc agccaatcct
      301 actacattga tccgtgatag tttagtggta gaaccaccgc ttgtcgcgcg gtagaccggg
      361 gttcaattcc ccgtcgcgga gcagtgggct ccaggaagtc cggttttaga gctagaaata
      421 gcaagttaaa ataaggctag tccgttatca acttgaaaaa gtggcaccga gtcggtgctt
      481 tttttttttt ttcgatgaga ggagtattcg tcaggccaca tggctttctt gttctggtcg
      541 gatccatcgt tggatccccc acacaccata gcttcaaaat gtttctactc cttttttact
      601 cttccagatt ttctcggact ccgcgcatcg ccgtaccact tcaaaacacc caagcacagc
      661 atactaaatt ttccctcttt cttcctctag ggtgtcgtta attacccgta ctaaaggttt
      721 ggaaaagaaa aaagagaccg cctcgtttct ttttcttcgt cgaaaaaggc aataaaaatt
      781 tttatcacgt ttctttttct tgaaattttt ttttttagtt tttttctctt tcagtgacct
      841 ccattgatat ttaagttaat aaacggtctt caatttctca agtttcagtt tcatttttct
      901 tgttctatta caactttttt tacttcttgt tcattagaaa gaaagcatag caatctaatc
      961 taaggggcgg tgttgacaat taatcatcgg catagtatat cggcatagta taatacgaca
     1021 aggtgaggaa ctaaaccatg agccatattc aacgggaaac gtcttgctcg aggccgcgat
     1081 taaattccaa catggatgct gatttatatg ggtataaatg ggctcgcgat aatgtcgggc
     1141 aatcaggtgc gacaatctat cgattgtatg ggaagcccga tgcgccagag ttgtttctga
     1201 aacatggcaa aggtagcgtt gccaatgatg ttacagatga gatggtcaga ctaaactggc
     1261 tgacggaatt tatgcctctt ccgaccatca agcattttat ccgtactcct gatgatgcat
     1321 ggttactcac cactgcgatc cccgggaaaa cagcattcca ggtattagaa gaatatcctg
     1381 attcaggtga aaatattgtt gatgcgctgg cagtgttcct gcgccggttg cattcgattc
     1441 ctgtttgtaa ttgtcctttt aacagcgatc gcgtatttcg tctcgctcag gcgcaatcac
     1501 gaatgaataa cggtttggtt gatgcgagtg attttgatga cgagcgtaat ggctggcctg
     1561 ttgaacaagt ctggaaagaa atgcataagc ttttgccatt ctcaccggat tcagtcgtca
     1621 ctcatggtga tttctcactt gataacctta tttttgacga ggggaaatta ataggttgta
     1681 ttgatgttgg acgagtcgga atcgcagacc gataccagga tcttgccatc ctatggaact
     1741 gcctcggtga gttttctcct tcattacaga aacggctttt tcaaaaatat ggtattgata
     1801 atcctgatat gaataaattg cagtttcatt tgatgctcga tgagtttttc taacacgtcc
     1861 gacggcggcc cacgggtccc aggcctcgga gatccgtccc ccttttcctt tgtcgatatc
     1921 atgtaattag ttatgtcacg cttacattca cgccctcccc ccacatccgc tctaaccgaa
     1981 aaggaaggag ttagacaacc tgaagtctag gtccctattt atttttttat agttatgtta
     2041 gtattaagaa cgttatttat atttcaaatt tttctttttt ttctgtacag acgcgtgtac
     2101 gcatgtaaca ttatactgaa aaccttgctt gagaaggttt tgggacgctc gaaggcttta
     2161 atttgcaagc tggagaccaa catgtgagca aaaggccagc aaaaggccag gaaccgtaaa
     2221 aaggccgcgt tgctggcgtt tttccatagg ctccgccccc ctgacgagca tcacaaaaat
     2281 cgacgctcaa gtcagaggtg gcgaaacccg acaggactat aaagatacca ggcgtttccc
     2341 cctggaagct ccctcgtgcg ctctcctgtt ccgaccctgc cgcttaccgg atacctgtcc
     2401 gcctttctcc cttcgggaag cgtggcgctt tctcaatgct cacgctgtag gtatctcagt
     2461 tcggtgtagg tcgttcgctc caagctgggc tgtgtgcacg aaccccccgt tcagcccgac
     2521 cgctgcgcct tatccggtaa ctatcgtctt gagtccaacc cggtaagaca cgacttatcg
     2581 ccactggcag cagccactgg taacaggatt agcagagcga ggtatgtagg cggtgctaca
     2641 gagttcttga agtggtggcc taactacggc tacactagaa ggacagtatt tggtatctgc
     2701 gctctgctga agccagttac cttcggaaaa agagttggta gctcttgatc cggcaaacaa
     2761 accaccgctg gtagcggtgg tttttttgtt tgcaagcagc agattacgcg cagaaaaaaa
     2821 ggatctcaag aagatccttt gatcttttct acgggagagg gcaaataggc aggttcgcct
     2881 tcgtcacgct aggaggcaat tctataagaa tgcactcgag ataagctggg ggaacattcg
     2941 cgaaaatgaa acaagtcggc tgttatagta tatttattat aatattgaaa gatctcaaaa
     3001 gactacttat ttttgaatga accaagtatg aaatcaacct atttggggtt gaccaaaata
     3061 agtaaatatt aattgtcgag tctgacgctc agtggaacga aaactcacgt taagggattt
     3121 tggtcatgag atcaagtcct tagacttggg agtcattaag taatagcaag gtaaagtaat
     3181 acagggagtt caaggctcac ccgccagcca tattacagta aagtagaaaa gataaatcga
     3241 tcaaagttac aaacaataac agtaaatgaa gaaaacatca atgttaacga acaaaataca
     3301 aatatatcat gcttgtatta ttattatgtt aataaaataa attaaagctt caagcaattc
     3361 acaccttcct cttcttcttg gggtcagccc tgctgtctcc accgagctga gagaggtcga
     3421 ttcttgtttc atagagcccc gtaattgact gatgaatcag tgtggcgtcc aggacctcct
     3481 ttgtagaggt gtaccgcttt ctgtctatgg tggtgtcgaa gtacttgaag gctgcaggcg
     3541 cgcccaagtt ggtcagagta aacaagtgga taatgttttc tgcctgctcc ctgatgggct
     3601 tatccctgtg cttattgtaa gcagaaagca ccttatcgag gttagcgtcg gcgaggatca
     3661 ctcttttgga gaattcgctt atttgctcga tgatctcatc aaggtagtgt ttgtgttgtt
     3721 ccacgaacag ctgcttctgc tcattatctt cgggagaccc tttgagcttt tcatagtggc
     3781 tggccagata caagaaatta acgtatttag agggcagtgc cagctcgtta cctttctgca
     3841 gctcgcccgc actagcgagc attcgtttcc ggccgttttc aagctcaaag agagagtact
     3901 tgggaagctt aatgatgagg tcttttttga cctctttata tcctttcgcc tcgagaaagt
     3961 cgatggggtt tttttcgaag cttgatcgct ccatgattgt gatgcccagc agttccttga
     4021 cgcttttgag ttttttagac ttccctttct ccactttggc cacaaccagt acactgtaag
     4081 cgactgtagg agaatcgaat ccgccgtatt tcttggggtc ccaatctttt ttgcgtgcga
     4141 tcagcttgtc gctgttcctt ttcgggagga tactttcctt ggagaagcct ccggtctgta
     4201 cttcggtctt tttaacgatg ttcacctgcg gcatggacag gaccttccgg actgtcgcga
     4261 aatccctacc cttgtcccac acgatttctc ctgtttctcc gtttgtttcg ataagtggtc
     4321 gcttccgaat ctctccattg gccagtgtaa tctcggtctt gaaaaaattc ataatattgc
     4381 tgtaaaagaa gtacttagcg gtggccttgc ctatttcctg ctcagacttt gcgatcattt
     4441 tcctaacatc gtacacttta tagtctccgt aaacaaattc agattcaagc ttgggatatt
     4501 ttttgataag tgcagtgcct accactgcat tcaggtaggc atcatgcgca tggtggtaat
     4561 tgttgatctc tctcacctta taaaactgaa agtcctttct gaaatctgag accagcttag
     4621 acttcagagt aataactttc acctctcgaa tcagtttgtc attttcatcg tacttggtgt
     4681 tcatgcgtga atcgagaatt tgggccacgt gcttggtgat ctggcgtgtc tcaacaagct
     4741 gccttttgat gaagccggct ttatccaact cagacaggcc acctcgttca gccttagtca
     4801 gattatcgaa cttccgttgt gtgatcagtt tggcgttcag cagctgccgc caataatttt
     4861 tcattttctt gacaacttct tctgagggga cgttatcact cttccctcta tttttatcgg
     4921 atcttgtcaa cactttatta tcaatagaat catctttgag aaaagactgg ggcacgatat
     4981 gatccacgtc gtagtcggag agccgattga tgtccagttc ctgatccacg tacatgtccc
     5041 tgccgttctg caggtagtac aggtagagct tctcattctg aagctgggtg ttttcaactg
     5101 ggtgttcctt aaggatttgg gaccccagtt cttttatacc ctcttcaatc ctcttcatcc
     5161 tttccctact gttcttctgt cccttctggg tagtttggtt ctctcgggcc atctcgataa
     5221 cgatattctc gggcttatgc cttcccatta ctttgacgag ttcatccacg accttaacgg
     5281 tctgcagtat tccctttttg atagctgggc tacctgcaag attagcgatg tgctcgtgaa
     5341 gactgtcccc ctggccagaa acttgtgctt tctggatgtc ctccttaaag gtgagagagt
     5401 catcatggat caactgcatg aagttccggt tggcaaatcc atcggactta agaaaatcca
     5461 ggattgtctt tccactctgc ttgtctcgga tcccattgat cagttttctt gacagccgcc
     5521 cccatcctgt atatcggcgc ctcttgagct gtttcatgac tttgtcgtcg aagagatgag
     5581 cgtaagtttt caagcgttct tcaatcatct ccctatcttc aaacaacgta agggtgagga
     5641 caatgtcctc aagaatgtcc tcgttctcct cattgtccag gaagtccttg tctttaatga
     5701 ttttcaggag atcgtgatac gttcccaggg atgcgttgaa gcgatcctcc actccgctga
     5761 tttcaacaga gtcgaaacat tcaatctttt tgaaatagtc ttctttgagc tgtttcacgg
     5821 taactttccg gttcgtcttg aagaggaggt ccacgatagc tttcttctgc tctccagaca
     5881 ggaatgctgg ctttctcatc ccttctgtga cgtatttgac cttggtgagc tcgttataaa
     5941 ctgtgaagta ctcgtacagc agagagtgtt taggaagcac cttttcgtta ggcagatttt
     6001 tatcaaagtt agtcatcctt tcgatgaagg actgggcaga ggccccctta tccacgactt
     6061 cctcgaagtt ccagggagtg atggtctctt ctgatttgcg agtcatccac gcgaatctgg
     6121 aatttccccg ggcgaggggg cctacatagt agggtatccg aaatgtgagg attttctcaa
     6181 tcttttccct gttatctttc aaaaaggggt agaaatcctc ttgccgcctg aggatagcgt
     6241 gcagttcgcc caggtgaatc tggtggggga tgcttccatt gtcgaaagtg cgctgtttgc
     6301 gcaacagatc ttctctgtta agctttacca gcagctcctc ggtgccgtcc attttttcca
     6361 agatgggctt aataaatttg taaaattcct cctggcttgc tccgccgtca atgtatccgg
     6421 cgtagccatt tttagactga tcgaagaaaa tttccttgta cttctcaggc agttgctgtc
     6481 tgacaagggc cttcagcaaa gtcaagtctt ggtggtgctc atcatagcgc ttgatcatac
     6541 tagcgctcag cggagctttg gtgatctccg tgttcactcg cagaatatca ctcagcagaa
     6601 tggcgtctga caggttcttt gccgccaaaa aaaggtctgc gtactggtcg ccgatctggg
     6661 ccagcagatt gtcgagatca tcatcgtagg tgtctttgct cagttgaagc ttggcatctt
     6721 cggccaggtc gaagttagat ttaaagttgg gggtcagccc gagtgacagg gcgataagat
     6781 taccaaacag gccgttcttc ttctccccag ggagctgtgc gatgaggttt tcgagccgcc
     6841 gggatttgga cagcctagcg ctcaggattg ctttggcgtc aactccggat gcgttgatcg
     6901 ggttctcttc gaaaagctga ttgtaagtct gaaccagttg gataaagagt ttgtcgacat
     6961 cgctgttgtc tgggttcagg tccccctcga tgaggaagtg tccccgaaat ttgatcatat
     7021 gcgccagcgc gagatagatc aaccgcaagt cagccttatc agtactgtct acaagcttct
     7081 tcctcagatg atatatggtt gggtactttt catggtacgc cacctcgtcc acgatattgc
     7141 caaagattgg gtggcgctcg tgctttttat cctcctccac caaaaaggac tcctccagcc
     7201 tatggaagaa agagtcatcc accttagcca tctcattact aaagatctcc tgcaggtagc
     7261 agatccgatt ctttctgcgg gtatatctgc gccgtgctgt tcttttgagc cgcgtggctt
     7321 cggccgtctc cccggagtcg aacaggaggg cgccaatgag gttcttcttt atgctgtggc
     7381 gatcggtatt gcccagaact ttgaattttt tgctcggcac cttgtactcg tccgtaatga
     7441 cggcccaacc gacgctgttt gtgccgatat cgagcccaat ggagtacttc ttgtccattt
     7501 ttagatgtag attgttataa ttgtgtgttt caaccaagaa gacaaaagcc tgctagatgt
     7561 gctgtattta tatcttttca ggaccagggt ggatcgtggt ttgcagcata tttcaagtgg
     7621 ttctatattc gcgacggaag ccatcgaagc gtatagacgt cacatgagat ggctcatcga
     7681 ttaggagcac aaacgccatt atcagacgtc tagattgaga ctgtacgaag ctcgttaatt
     7741 gaacaagatt acatatgaat tacatgtttc aatctagcca atggctttgt caattcacca
     7801 taacagtact gtgagggggg tgcgagagat cagtcttcat accttaacta tttcttgcgc
     7861 agagacacta ccaggggacg gagcggagga acctgttcca tcggttaagg ttggtcctat
     7921 gcatggggtc aagaagagga gggtagctat gcgccgactc aattgctgtc gtgatggctt
     7981 gaagttaacc atccgtggtt agggccaatt gcaaggcaaa tttacggtga tcctctcttc
     8041 tgttcaacgt ccctcactgt ttccaatgat acccggggac aacagaggtt attgaagata
     8101 ccgcccggag gtaagtttaa acgggtgaga ggaaaattac cattgaacgg cccctaaaga
     8161 atgttttacc ggggcgtaaa tttgttagct tctcttgctg gttgtgagtc ctgtccggtg
     8221 cggacttgtg tcatgactag gaatctgggg ttgggactag aactgtttta gagttgatga
     8281 ggtaaagtag gtgagataca tgcagtatgt atgattatgt aacgtataac atctctccta
     8341 tgatgaattc actgttcctt agaaaaattg acagataact gccaagaaag atcacattta
     8401 taacggttgc cttttgccat cgtttgttct ttaaatctca tttagcatgg tttggaattg
     8461 tgtgattttg cccaggtact ttcctctcac tctttcatac catgggata
//
