# Supplementary material for: Simplified Gene Knockout by CRISPR-Cas9-Induced Homologous Recombination
Source: ACS Synth Biol. 2021 Dec 9;11(1):497–501. doi: 10.1021/acssynbio.1c00194 (PMC8787811; doi:10.1021/acssynbio.1c00194)
Supplement: Supplementary file 1 — sb1c00194_si_001.zip [file sb1c00194_si_001.zip › Sequence files/CRISPR plasmid - mig2 D.gb]

LOCUS       Exported                8509 bp ds-DNA     circular SYN 13-SEP-2021
DEFINITION  synthetic circular DNA
ACCESSION   .
VERSION     .
KEYWORDS    .
SOURCE      synthetic DNA construct
  ORGANISM  synthetic DNA construct
REFERENCE   1  (bases 1 to 8509)
  AUTHORS   dalvie
  TITLE     Direct Submission
  JOURNAL   Exported Monday, Sep 13, 2021 from SnapGene 5.1.4.1
            https://www.snapgene.com
FEATURES             Location/Qualifiers
     source          1..8509
                     /organism="synthetic DNA construct"
                     /mol_type="other DNA"
     promoter        10..382
                     /label=PG2
     primer_bind     363..422
                     /label=JRB520
     primer_bind     363..422
                     /label=JRB521
     primer_bind     363..422
                     /label=JRB522
     primer_bind     363..422
                     /label=JRB523
     primer_bind     363..422
                     /label=JRB524
     primer_bind     363..422
                     /label=JRB525
     primer_bind     363..422
                     /label=JRB526
     primer_bind     363..422
                     /label=JRB527
     primer_bind     363..422
                     /label=JRB528
     primer_bind     363..422
                     /label=JRB529
     primer_bind     363..422
                     /label=JRB530
     primer_bind     363..422
                     /label=JRB531
     primer_bind     363..422
                     /label=JRB532
     primer_bind     363..422
                     /label=JRB533
     primer_bind     363..422
                     /label=JRB534
     primer_bind     363..422
                     /label=JRB535
     primer_bind     363..422
                     /label=JRB536
     primer_bind     363..422
                     /label=JRB537
     primer_bind     363..422
                     /label=JRB538
     primer_bind     363..422
                     /label=JRB539
     primer_bind     363..422
                     /label=JRB540
     primer_bind     363..422
                     /label=JRB541
     primer_bind     363..422
                     /label=JRB542
     primer_bind     363..422
                     /label=JRB543
     primer_bind     363..422
                     /label=JRB544
     primer_bind     363..422
                     /label=JRB545
     primer_bind     363..422
                     /label=JRB546
     primer_bind     363..422
                     /label=JRB547
     primer_bind     363..422
                     /label=JRB548
     primer_bind     363..422
                     /label=JRB549
     primer_bind     363..422
                     /label=JRB550
     primer_bind     363..422
                     /label=JRB551
     primer_bind     363..422
                     /label=JRB552
     primer_bind     363..422
                     /label=JRB553
     primer_bind     363..422
                     /label=JRB554
     primer_bind     363..422
                     /label=JRB555
     primer_bind     363..422
                     /label=JRB556
     primer_bind     363..422
                     /label=JRB557
     primer_bind     363..422
                     /label=JRB558
     primer_bind     363..422
                     /label=JRB559
     primer_bind     363..422
                     /label=JRB560
     primer_bind     363..422
                     /label=JRB561
     primer_bind     363..422
                     /label=JRB562
     primer_bind     363..422
                     /label=JRB563
     primer_bind     363..422
                     /label=JRB564
     primer_bind     363..422
                     /label=JRB565
     primer_bind     363..422
                     /label=JRB566
     primer_bind     363..422
                     /label=JRB567
     primer_bind     363..422
                     /label=JRB568
     primer_bind     363..422
                     /label=JRB569
     primer_bind     363..422
                     /label=JRB570
     primer_bind     363..422
                     /label=JRB571
     primer_bind     363..422
                     /label=JRB572
     primer_bind     363..422
                     /label=JRB573
     primer_bind     363..422
                     /label=JRB574
     primer_bind     363..422
                     /label=JRB575
     primer_bind     363..422
                     /label=JRB576
     primer_bind     363..422
                     /label=JRB577
     primer_bind     363..422
                     /label=JRB578
     primer_bind     363..422
                     /label=JRB579
     primer_bind     363..422
                     /label=JRB580
     primer_bind     363..422
                     /label=JRB581
     primer_bind     363..422
                     /label=JRB582
     primer_bind     363..422
                     /label=JRB583
     primer_bind     363..422
                     /label=JRB584
     primer_bind     363..422
                     /label=JRB585
     primer_bind     363..422
                     /label=JRB586
     primer_bind     363..422
                     /label=JRB587
     primer_bind     363..422
                     /label=JRB588
     primer_bind     363..422
                     /label=JRB589
     primer_bind     363..422
                     /label=JRB590
     primer_bind     363..422
                     /label=JRB591
     primer_bind     363..422
                     /label=JRB596_F
     primer_bind     363..422
                     /label=JRB597_F
     primer_bind     363..422
                     /label=JRB600
     primer_bind     363..422
                     /label=JRB646
     primer_bind     363..422
                     /label=JRB646 (1)
     primer_bind     363..422
                     /label=JRB647
     primer_bind     363..422
                     /label=JRB684
     primer_bind     363..422
                     /label=ND619
     primer_bind     363..422
                     /label=ND620
     primer_bind     363..422
                     /label=ND677
     primer_bind     363..422
                     /label=ND678
     primer_bind     363..422
                     /label=ND679
     primer_bind     363..422
                     /label=ND680
     primer_bind     complement(364..422)
                     /label=JL14
     primer_bind     complement(364..422)
                     /label=JL15
     primer_bind     complement(364..422)
                     /label=JL16
     primer_bind     complement(364..422)
                     /label=JL17
     primer_bind     complement(364..422)
                     /label=JL18
     primer_bind     365..425
                     /label=ND362
     primer_bind     366..425
                     /label=ND304
     primer_bind     366..425
                     /label=EY53
     primer_bind     366..425
                     /label=EY54
     primer_bind     366..425
                     /label=EY100
     primer_bind     366..425
                     /label=EY101
     primer_bind     366..425
                     /label=EY102
     primer_bind     366..425
                     /label=JRB106_F
     primer_bind     366..425
                     /label=JRB107_F
     primer_bind     366..425
                     /label=JRB114_F
     primer_bind     366..425
                     /label=JRB115_F
     primer_bind     366..425
                     /label=ND305
     primer_bind     366..425
                     /label=ND306
     primer_bind     366..425
                     /label=ND307
     primer_bind     366..425
                     /label=ND308
     primer_bind     366..425
                     /label=ND309
     primer_bind     366..425
                     /label=ND310
     primer_bind     366..425
                     /label=ND311
     primer_bind     366..425
                     /label=ND312
     primer_bind     366..425
                     /label=ND313
     primer_bind     366..425
                     /label=ND314
     primer_bind     366..425
                     /label=ND315
     primer_bind     366..425
                     /label=ND316
     primer_bind     366..425
                     /label=ND317
     primer_bind     366..425
                     /label=ND318
     primer_bind     366..425
                     /label=ND319
     primer_bind     366..425
                     /label=ND320
     primer_bind     366..425
                     /label=ND321
     primer_bind     366..425
                     /label=ND330
     primer_bind     366..425
                     /label=ND331
     primer_bind     366..425
                     /label=ND336
     primer_bind     366..425
                     /label=ND337
     primer_bind     366..425
                     /label=ND338
     primer_bind     366..425
                     /label=ND339
     primer_bind     366..425
                     /label=ND384
     primer_bind     366..425
                     /label=ND385
     primer_bind     366..425
                     /label=ND396
     primer_bind     366..425
                     /label=ND397
     primer_bind     366..425
                     /label=ND400
     primer_bind     366..425
                     /label=ND401
     primer_bind     366..425
                     /label=ND418
     primer_bind     366..425
                     /label=ND419
     primer_bind     366..425
                     /label=ND420
     primer_bind     366..425
                     /label=ND421
     primer_bind     366..425
                     /label=ND422
     primer_bind     366..425
                     /label=ND423
     primer_bind     366..425
                     /label=ND424
     primer_bind     366..425
                     /label=ND425
     primer_bind     366..425
                     /label=ND426
     misc_feature    383..402
                     /label=sgRNA mig2 D
     primer_bind     396..425
                     /label=JL20
     primer_bind     396..425
                     /label=JL25
     primer_bind     398..425
                     /label=ND460
     primer_bind     398..425
                     /label=ND465
     primer_bind     399..425
                     /label=ND568
     primer_bind     399..425
                     /label=JRB192_F
     primer_bind     400..425
                     /label=ND571
     primer_bind     401..425
                     /label=ND454
     primer_bind     401..425
                     /label=ND559
     primer_bind     402..425
                     /label=JL22
     primer_bind     402..425
                     /label=JL27
     primer_bind     402..425
                     /label=JRB175_F
     primer_bind     402..425
                     /label=JRB516_F
     primer_bind     402..425
                     /label=JRB599
     primer_bind     402..425
                     /label=ND367
     primer_bind     402..425
                     /label=ND452
     primer_bind     402..425
                     /label=ND453
     primer_bind     402..425
                     /label=ND455
     primer_bind     402..425
                     /label=ND456
     primer_bind     402..425
                     /label=ND462
     primer_bind     402..425
                     /label=ND467
     primer_bind     402..425
                     /label=ND472
     primer_bind     402..425
                     /label=ND528
     primer_bind     402..425
                     /label=ND530
     primer_bind     402..425
                     /label=ND531
     primer_bind     402..425
                     /label=ND532
     primer_bind     402..425
                     /label=ND561
     primer_bind     402..425
                     /label=ND562
     primer_bind     402..425
                     /label=ND563
     primer_bind     402..425
                     /label=ND570
     primer_bind     402..425
                     /label=ND573
     primer_bind     402..425
                     /label=ND574
     primer_bind     402..425
                     /label=ND576
     primer_bind     402..425
                     /label=ND577
     ncRNA           403..482
                     /label=stgRNA
                     /ncRNA_class="guide_RNA"
     misc_RNA        403..478
                     /label=gRNA scaffold
                     /note="guide RNA scaffold for the Streptococcus pyogenes 
                     CRISPR/Cas9 system"
     primer_bind     403..437
                     /label=EY308
     primer_bind     403..425
                     /label=ND360
     primer_bind     403..425
                     /label=JRB174_F
     primer_bind     403..425
                     /label=JRB193_F
     primer_bind     403..425
                     /label=JRB515_F
     primer_bind     403..425
                     /label=ND463
     primer_bind     403..425
                     /label=ND468
     primer_bind     403..425
                     /label=ND474
     primer_bind     403..425
                     /label=ND575
     primer_bind     403..425
                     /label=JRB519_F
     primer_bind     403..425
                     /label=ND461
     primer_bind     403..425
                     /label=ND464
     primer_bind     403..425
                     /label=ND466
     primer_bind     403..425
                     /label=ND469
     primer_bind     403..425
                     /label=ND470
     primer_bind     403..425
                     /label=ND471
     primer_bind     403..425
                     /label=ND473
     primer_bind     403..425
                     /label=ND527
     primer_bind     403..425
                     /label=ND529
     primer_bind     403..425
                     /label=ND534
     primer_bind     403..425
                     /label=ND536
     primer_bind     403..425
                     /label=ND556
     primer_bind     403..425
                     /label=ND558
     primer_bind     403..425
                     /label=ND560
     primer_bind     403..425
                     /label=ND569
     terminator      483..492
                     /label=PTS
     misc_feature    493..552
                     /label=R5
     promoter        553..964
                     /gene="S. cerevisiae TEF1"
                     /label=TEF1 promoter
                     /note="promoter for EF-1-alpha"
     promoter        972..1019
                     /label=EM7 promoter
                     /note="synthetic bacterial promoter "
     CDS             1038..1853
                     /codon_start=1
                     /gene="aph(3')-Ia"
                     /product="aminoglycoside phosphotransferase"
                     /label=KanR
                     /note="confers resistance to kanamycin in bacteria or G418 
                     (Geneticin(R)) in eukaryotes"
                     /translation="MSHIQRETSCSRPRLNSNMDADLYGYKWARDNVGQSGATIYRLYG
                     KPDAPELFLKHGKGSVANDVTDEMVRLNWLTEFMPLPTIKHFIRTPDDAWLLTTAIPGK
                     TAFQVLEEYPDSGENIVDALAVFLRRLHSIPVCNCPFNSDRVFRLAQAQSRMNNGLVDA
                     SDFDDERNGWPVEQVWKEMHKLLPFSPDSVVTHGDFSLDNLIFDEGKLIGCIDVGRVGI
                     ADRYQDLAILWNCLGEFSPSLQKRLFQKYGIDNPDMNKLQFHLMLDEFF"
     terminator      1919..2166
                     /gene="S. cerevisiae CYC1"
                     /label=CYC1 terminator
                     /note="transcription terminator for CYC1"
     rep_origin      complement(2241..2829)
                     /direction=LEFT
                     /label=ori
                     /note="high-copy-number ColE1/pMB1/pBR322/pUC origin of 
                     replication"
     misc_feature    2856..2915
                     /label=R2
     rep_origin      2916..3079
                     /label=PARS1
     misc_feature    3135..3154
                     /label=R4
     terminator      complement(3155..3358)
                     /label=pPtefTT
     CDS             complement(3362..3382)
                     /codon_start=1
                     /product="nuclear localization signal of SV40 (simian virus
                     40) large T antigen"
                     /label=SV40 NLS
                     /translation="PKKKRKV"
     CDS             complement(3395..7498)
                     /codon_start=1
                     /product="Cas9 (Csn1) endonuclease from the Streptococcus 
                     pyogenes Type II CRISPR/Cas system"
                     /label=Cas9
                     /note="generates RNA-guided double strand breaks in DNA"
                     /translation="MDKKYSIGLDIGTNSVGWAVITDEYKVPSKKFKVLGNTDRHSIKK
                     NLIGALLFDSGETAEATRLKRTARRRYTRRKNRICYLQEIFSNEMAKVDDSFFHRLEES
                     FLVEEDKKHERHPIFGNIVDEVAYHEKYPTIYHLRKKLVDSTDKADLRLIYLALAHMIK
                     FRGHFLIEGDLNPDNSDVDKLFIQLVQTYNQLFEENPINASGVDAKAILSARLSKSRRL
                     ENLIAQLPGEKKNGLFGNLIALSLGLTPNFKSNFDLAEDAKLQLSKDTYDDDLDNLLAQ
                     IGDQYADLFLAAKNLSDAILLSDILRVNTEITKAPLSASMIKRYDEHHQDLTLLKALVR
                     QQLPEKYKEIFFDQSKNGYAGYIDGGASQEEFYKFIKPILEKMDGTEELLVKLNREDLL
                     RKQRTFDNGSIPHQIHLGELHAILRRQEDFYPFLKDNREKIEKILTFRIPYYVGPLARG
                     NSRFAWMTRKSEETITPWNFEEVVDKGASAQSFIERMTNFDKNLPNEKVLPKHSLLYEY
                     FTVYNELTKVKYVTEGMRKPAFLSGEQKKAIVDLLFKTNRKVTVKQLKEDYFKKIECFD
                     SVEISGVEDRFNASLGTYHDLLKIIKDKDFLDNEENEDILEDIVLTLTLFEDREMIEER
                     LKTYAHLFDDKVMKQLKRRRYTGWGRLSRKLINGIRDKQSGKTILDFLKSDGFANRNFM
                     QLIHDDSLTFKEDIQKAQVSGQGDSLHEHIANLAGSPAIKKGILQTVKVVDELVKVMGR
                     HKPENIVIEMARENQTTQKGQKNSRERMKRIEEGIKELGSQILKEHPVENTQLQNEKLY
                     LYYLQNGRDMYVDQELDINRLSDYDVDHIVPQSFLKDDSIDNKVLTRSDKNRGKSDNVP
                     SEEVVKKMKNYWRQLLNAKLITQRKFDNLTKAERGGLSELDKAGFIKRQLVETRQITKH
                     VAQILDSRMNTKYDENDKLIREVKVITLKSKLVSDFRKDFQFYKVREINNYHHAHDAYL
                     NAVVGTALIKKYPKLESEFVYGDYKVYDVRKMIAKSEQEIGKATAKYFFYSNIMNFFKT
                     EITLANGEIRKRPLIETNGETGEIVWDKGRDFATVRKVLSMPQVNIVKKTEVQTGGFSK
                     ESILPKRNSDKLIARKKDWDPKKYGGFDSPTVAYSVLVVAKVEKGKSKKLKSVKELLGI
                     TIMERSSFEKNPIDFLEAKGYKEVKKDLIIKLPKYSLFELENGRKRMLASAGELQKGNE
                     LALPSKYVNFLYLASHYEKLKGSPEDNEQKQLFVEQHKHYLDEIIEQISEFSKRVILAD
                     ANLDKVLSAYNKHRDKPIREQAENIIHLFTLTNLGAPAAFKYFDTTIDRKRYTSTKEVL
                     DATLIHQSITGLYETRIDLSQLGGD"
     misc_feature    7496..7498
                     /label=alpha
                     /note="alpha"
     sig_peptide     7496..7498
                     /label=alpha
     promoter        complement(7499..8498)
                     /label=pENO1
     misc_feature    join(8499..8509,1..9)
                     /label=R3
ORIGIN
        1 tgtttcacgt tttgtagctt tataagcagc tttttcttga agcttaagta gagtagtgtg
       61 aaaaagagac caagtacaaa atatccacct tctgggtttt agtatttgtg ctgagccgca
      121 tgtgttgata agaggcgata aggtacagaa atgatttgct agcaatccat cattattgaa
      181 gtgtgagtgg gcacctgata tcatggcttg tttattcaat agagtctgac atagtgaaag
      241 ggagttatga aattgaagaa gactccatgg caggcatatg taaatatacc agccaatcct
      301 actacattga tccgtgatag tttagtggta gaaccaccgc ttgtcgcgcg gtagaccggg
      361 gttcaattcc ccgtcgcgga gctgtacctc gttattctga gggttttaga gctagaaata
      421 gcaagttaaa ataaggctag tccgttatca acttgaaaaa gtggcaccga gtcggtgctt
      481 tttttttttt ttcgatgaga ggagtattcg tcaggccaca tggctttctt gttctggtcg
      541 gatccatcgt tggatccccc acacaccata gcttcaaaat gtttctactc cttttttact
      601 cttccagatt ttctcggact ccgcgcatcg ccgtaccact tcaaaacacc caagcacagc
      661 atactaaatt ttccctcttt cttcctctag ggtgtcgtta attacccgta ctaaaggttt
      721 ggaaaagaaa aaagagaccg cctcgtttct ttttcttcgt cgaaaaaggc aataaaaatt
      781 tttatcacgt ttctttttct tgaaattttt ttttttagtt tttttctctt tcagtgacct
      841 ccattgatat ttaagttaat aaacggtctt caatttctca agtttcagtt tcatttttct
      901 tgttctatta caactttttt tacttcttgt tcattagaaa gaaagcatag caatctaatc
      961 taaggggcgg tgttgacaat taatcatcgg catagtatat cggcatagta taatacgaca
     1021 aggtgaggaa ctaaaccatg agccatattc aacgggaaac gtcttgctcg aggccgcgat
     1081 taaattccaa catggatgct gatttatatg ggtataaatg ggctcgcgat aatgtcgggc
     1141 aatcaggtgc gacaatctat cgattgtatg ggaagcccga tgcgccagag ttgtttctga
     1201 aacatggcaa aggtagcgtt gccaatgatg ttacagatga gatggtcaga ctaaactggc
     1261 tgacggaatt tatgcctctt ccgaccatca agcattttat ccgtactcct gatgatgcat
     1321 ggttactcac cactgcgatc cccgggaaaa cagcattcca ggtattagaa gaatatcctg
     1381 attcaggtga aaatattgtt gatgcgctgg cagtgttcct gcgccggttg cattcgattc
     1441 ctgtttgtaa ttgtcctttt aacagcgatc gcgtatttcg tctcgctcag gcgcaatcac
     1501 gaatgaataa cggtttggtt gatgcgagtg attttgatga cgagcgtaat ggctggcctg
     1561 ttgaacaagt ctggaaagaa atgcataagc ttttgccatt ctcaccggat tcagtcgtca
     1621 ctcatggtga tttctcactt gataacctta tttttgacga ggggaaatta ataggttgta
     1681 ttgatgttgg acgagtcgga atcgcagacc gataccagga tcttgccatc ctatggaact
     1741 gcctcggtga gttttctcct tcattacaga aacggctttt tcaaaaatat ggtattgata
     1801 atcctgatat gaataaattg cagtttcatt tgatgctcga tgagtttttc taacacgtcc
     1861 gacggcggcc cacgggtccc aggcctcgga gatccgtccc ccttttcctt tgtcgatatc
     1921 atgtaattag ttatgtcacg cttacattca cgccctcccc ccacatccgc tctaaccgaa
     1981 aaggaaggag ttagacaacc tgaagtctag gtccctattt atttttttat agttatgtta
     2041 gtattaagaa cgttatttat atttcaaatt tttctttttt ttctgtacag acgcgtgtac
     2101 gcatgtaaca ttatactgaa aaccttgctt gagaaggttt tgggacgctc gaaggcttta
     2161 atttgcaagc tggagaccaa catgtgagca aaaggccagc aaaaggccag gaaccgtaaa
     2221 aaggccgcgt tgctggcgtt tttccatagg ctccgccccc ctgacgagca tcacaaaaat
     2281 cgacgctcaa gtcagaggtg gcgaaacccg acaggactat aaagatacca ggcgtttccc
     2341 cctggaagct ccctcgtgcg ctctcctgtt ccgaccctgc cgcttaccgg atacctgtcc
     2401 gcctttctcc cttcgggaag cgtggcgctt tctcaatgct cacgctgtag gtatctcagt
     2461 tcggtgtagg tcgttcgctc caagctgggc tgtgtgcacg aaccccccgt tcagcccgac
     2521 cgctgcgcct tatccggtaa ctatcgtctt gagtccaacc cggtaagaca cgacttatcg
     2581 ccactggcag cagccactgg taacaggatt agcagagcga ggtatgtagg cggtgctaca
     2641 gagttcttga agtggtggcc taactacggc tacactagaa ggacagtatt tggtatctgc
     2701 gctctgctga agccagttac cttcggaaaa agagttggta gctcttgatc cggcaaacaa
     2761 accaccgctg gtagcggtgg tttttttgtt tgcaagcagc agattacgcg cagaaaaaaa
     2821 ggatctcaag aagatccttt gatcttttct acgggagagg gcaaataggc aggttcgcct
     2881 tcgtcacgct aggaggcaat tctataagaa tgcactcgag ataagctggg ggaacattcg
     2941 cgaaaatgaa acaagtcggc tgttatagta tatttattat aatattgaaa gatctcaaaa
     3001 gactacttat ttttgaatga accaagtatg aaatcaacct atttggggtt gaccaaaata
     3061 agtaaatatt aattgtcgag tctgacgctc agtggaacga aaactcacgt taagggattt
     3121 tggtcatgag atcaagtcct tagacttggg agtcattaag taatagcaag gtaaagtaat
     3181 acagggagtt caaggctcac ccgccagcca tattacagta aagtagaaaa gataaatcga
     3241 tcaaagttac aaacaataac agtaaatgaa gaaaacatca atgttaacga acaaaataca
     3301 aatatatcat gcttgtatta ttattatgtt aataaaataa attaaagctt caagcaattc
     3361 acaccttcct cttcttcttg gggtcagccc tgctgtctcc accgagctga gagaggtcga
     3421 ttcttgtttc atagagcccc gtaattgact gatgaatcag tgtggcgtcc aggacctcct
     3481 ttgtagaggt gtaccgcttt ctgtctatgg tggtgtcgaa gtacttgaag gctgcaggcg
     3541 cgcccaagtt ggtcagagta aacaagtgga taatgttttc tgcctgctcc ctgatgggct
     3601 tatccctgtg cttattgtaa gcagaaagca ccttatcgag gttagcgtcg gcgaggatca
     3661 ctcttttgga gaattcgctt atttgctcga tgatctcatc aaggtagtgt ttgtgttgtt
     3721 ccacgaacag ctgcttctgc tcattatctt cgggagaccc tttgagcttt tcatagtggc
     3781 tggccagata caagaaatta acgtatttag agggcagtgc cagctcgtta cctttctgca
     3841 gctcgcccgc actagcgagc attcgtttcc ggccgttttc aagctcaaag agagagtact
     3901 tgggaagctt aatgatgagg tcttttttga cctctttata tcctttcgcc tcgagaaagt
     3961 cgatggggtt tttttcgaag cttgatcgct ccatgattgt gatgcccagc agttccttga
     4021 cgcttttgag ttttttagac ttccctttct ccactttggc cacaaccagt acactgtaag
     4081 cgactgtagg agaatcgaat ccgccgtatt tcttggggtc ccaatctttt ttgcgtgcga
     4141 tcagcttgtc gctgttcctt ttcgggagga tactttcctt ggagaagcct ccggtctgta
     4201 cttcggtctt tttaacgatg ttcacctgcg gcatggacag gaccttccgg actgtcgcga
     4261 aatccctacc cttgtcccac acgatttctc ctgtttctcc gtttgtttcg ataagtggtc
     4321 gcttccgaat ctctccattg gccagtgtaa tctcggtctt gaaaaaattc ataatattgc
     4381 tgtaaaagaa gtacttagcg gtggccttgc ctatttcctg ctcagacttt gcgatcattt
     4441 tcctaacatc gtacacttta tagtctccgt aaacaaattc agattcaagc ttgggatatt
     4501 ttttgataag tgcagtgcct accactgcat tcaggtaggc atcatgcgca tggtggtaat
     4561 tgttgatctc tctcacctta taaaactgaa agtcctttct gaaatctgag accagcttag
     4621 acttcagagt aataactttc acctctcgaa tcagtttgtc attttcatcg tacttggtgt
     4681 tcatgcgtga atcgagaatt tgggccacgt gcttggtgat ctggcgtgtc tcaacaagct
     4741 gccttttgat gaagccggct ttatccaact cagacaggcc acctcgttca gccttagtca
     4801 gattatcgaa cttccgttgt gtgatcagtt tggcgttcag cagctgccgc caataatttt
     4861 tcattttctt gacaacttct tctgagggga cgttatcact cttccctcta tttttatcgg
     4921 atcttgtcaa cactttatta tcaatagaat catctttgag aaaagactgg ggcacgatat
     4981 gatccacgtc gtagtcggag agccgattga tgtccagttc ctgatccacg tacatgtccc
     5041 tgccgttctg caggtagtac aggtagagct tctcattctg aagctgggtg ttttcaactg
     5101 ggtgttcctt aaggatttgg gaccccagtt cttttatacc ctcttcaatc ctcttcatcc
     5161 tttccctact gttcttctgt cccttctggg tagtttggtt ctctcgggcc atctcgataa
     5221 cgatattctc gggcttatgc cttcccatta ctttgacgag ttcatccacg accttaacgg
     5281 tctgcagtat tccctttttg atagctgggc tacctgcaag attagcgatg tgctcgtgaa
     5341 gactgtcccc ctggccagaa acttgtgctt tctggatgtc ctccttaaag gtgagagagt
     5401 catcatggat caactgcatg aagttccggt tggcaaatcc atcggactta agaaaatcca
     5461 ggattgtctt tccactctgc ttgtctcgga tcccattgat cagttttctt gacagccgcc
     5521 cccatcctgt atatcggcgc ctcttgagct gtttcatgac tttgtcgtcg aagagatgag
     5581 cgtaagtttt caagcgttct tcaatcatct ccctatcttc aaacaacgta agggtgagga
     5641 caatgtcctc aagaatgtcc tcgttctcct cattgtccag gaagtccttg tctttaatga
     5701 ttttcaggag atcgtgatac gttcccaggg atgcgttgaa gcgatcctcc actccgctga
     5761 tttcaacaga gtcgaaacat tcaatctttt tgaaatagtc ttctttgagc tgtttcacgg
     5821 taactttccg gttcgtcttg aagaggaggt ccacgatagc tttcttctgc tctccagaca
     5881 ggaatgctgg ctttctcatc ccttctgtga cgtatttgac cttggtgagc tcgttataaa
     5941 ctgtgaagta ctcgtacagc agagagtgtt taggaagcac cttttcgtta ggcagatttt
     6001 tatcaaagtt agtcatcctt tcgatgaagg actgggcaga ggccccctta tccacgactt
     6061 cctcgaagtt ccagggagtg atggtctctt ctgatttgcg agtcatccac gcgaatctgg
     6121 aatttccccg ggcgaggggg cctacatagt agggtatccg aaatgtgagg attttctcaa
     6181 tcttttccct gttatctttc aaaaaggggt agaaatcctc ttgccgcctg aggatagcgt
     6241 gcagttcgcc caggtgaatc tggtggggga tgcttccatt gtcgaaagtg cgctgtttgc
     6301 gcaacagatc ttctctgtta agctttacca gcagctcctc ggtgccgtcc attttttcca
     6361 agatgggctt aataaatttg taaaattcct cctggcttgc tccgccgtca atgtatccgg
     6421 cgtagccatt tttagactga tcgaagaaaa tttccttgta cttctcaggc agttgctgtc
     6481 tgacaagggc cttcagcaaa gtcaagtctt ggtggtgctc atcatagcgc ttgatcatac
     6541 tagcgctcag cggagctttg gtgatctccg tgttcactcg cagaatatca ctcagcagaa
     6601 tggcgtctga caggttcttt gccgccaaaa aaaggtctgc gtactggtcg ccgatctggg
     6661 ccagcagatt gtcgagatca tcatcgtagg tgtctttgct cagttgaagc ttggcatctt
     6721 cggccaggtc gaagttagat ttaaagttgg gggtcagccc gagtgacagg gcgataagat
     6781 taccaaacag gccgttcttc ttctccccag ggagctgtgc gatgaggttt tcgagccgcc
     6841 gggatttgga cagcctagcg ctcaggattg ctttggcgtc aactccggat gcgttgatcg
     6901 ggttctcttc gaaaagctga ttgtaagtct gaaccagttg gataaagagt ttgtcgacat
     6961 cgctgttgtc tgggttcagg tccccctcga tgaggaagtg tccccgaaat ttgatcatat
     7021 gcgccagcgc gagatagatc aaccgcaagt cagccttatc agtactgtct acaagcttct
     7081 tcctcagatg atatatggtt gggtactttt catggtacgc cacctcgtcc acgatattgc
     7141 caaagattgg gtggcgctcg tgctttttat cctcctccac caaaaaggac tcctccagcc
     7201 tatggaagaa agagtcatcc accttagcca tctcattact aaagatctcc tgcaggtagc
     7261 agatccgatt ctttctgcgg gtatatctgc gccgtgctgt tcttttgagc cgcgtggctt
     7321 cggccgtctc cccggagtcg aacaggaggg cgccaatgag gttcttcttt atgctgtggc
     7381 gatcggtatt gcccagaact ttgaattttt tgctcggcac cttgtactcg tccgtaatga
     7441 cggcccaacc gacgctgttt gtgccgatat cgagcccaat ggagtacttc ttgtccattt
     7501 ttagatgtag attgttataa ttgtgtgttt caaccaagaa gacaaaagcc tgctagatgt
     7561 gctgtattta tatcttttca ggaccagggt ggatcgtggt ttgcagcata tttcaagtgg
     7621 ttctatattc gcgacggaag ccatcgaagc gtatagacgt cacatgagat ggctcatcga
     7681 ttaggagcac aaacgccatt atcagacgtc tagattgaga ctgtacgaag ctcgttaatt
     7741 gaacaagatt acatatgaat tacatgtttc aatctagcca atggctttgt caattcacca
     7801 taacagtact gtgagggggg tgcgagagat cagtcttcat accttaacta tttcttgcgc
     7861 agagacacta ccaggggacg gagcggagga acctgttcca tcggttaagg ttggtcctat
     7921 gcatggggtc aagaagagga gggtagctat gcgccgactc aattgctgtc gtgatggctt
     7981 gaagttaacc atccgtggtt agggccaatt gcaaggcaaa tttacggtga tcctctcttc
     8041 tgttcaacgt ccctcactgt ttccaatgat acccggggac aacagaggtt attgaagata
     8101 ccgcccggag gtaagtttaa acgggtgaga ggaaaattac cattgaacgg cccctaaaga
     8161 atgttttacc ggggcgtaaa tttgttagct tctcttgctg gttgtgagtc ctgtccggtg
     8221 cggacttgtg tcatgactag gaatctgggg ttgggactag aactgtttta gagttgatga
     8281 ggtaaagtag gtgagataca tgcagtatgt atgattatgt aacgtataac atctctccta
     8341 tgatgaattc actgttcctt agaaaaattg acagataact gccaagaaag atcacattta
     8401 taacggttgc cttttgccat cgtttgttct ttaaatctca tttagcatgg tttggaattg
     8461 tgtgattttg cccaggtact ttcctctcac tctttcatac catgggata
//
