# Supplementary material for: Simplified Gene Knockout by CRISPR-Cas9-Induced Homologous Recombination
Source: ACS Synth Biol. 2021 Dec 9;11(1):497–501. doi: 10.1021/acssynbio.1c00194 (PMC8787811; doi:10.1021/acssynbio.1c00194)
Supplement: Supplementary file 1 — sb1c00194_si_001.zip [file sb1c00194_si_001.zip › Sequence files/CRISPR plasmid - och1.gb]

LOCUS       Exported                8509 bp ds-DNA     circular SYN 13-SEP-2021
DEFINITION  synthetic circular DNA
ACCESSION   .
VERSION     .
KEYWORDS    .
SOURCE      synthetic DNA construct
  ORGANISM  synthetic DNA construct
REFERENCE   1  (bases 1 to 8509)
  AUTHORS   dalvie
  TITLE     Direct Submission
  JOURNAL   Exported Monday, Sep 13, 2021 from SnapGene 5.1.4.1
            https://www.snapgene.com
FEATURES             Location/Qualifiers
     source          1..8509
                     /organism="synthetic DNA construct"
                     /mol_type="other DNA"
     promoter        10..382
                     /label=PG2
     primer_bind     363..422
                     /label=JRB520
     primer_bind     363..422
                     /label=JRB521
     primer_bind     363..422
                     /label=JRB522
     primer_bind     363..422
                     /label=JRB523
     primer_bind     363..422
                     /label=JRB524
     primer_bind     363..422
                     /label=JRB525
     primer_bind     363..422
                     /label=JRB526
     primer_bind     363..422
                     /label=JRB527
     primer_bind     363..422
                     /label=JRB528
     primer_bind     363..422
                     /label=JRB529
     primer_bind     363..422
                     /label=JRB530
     primer_bind     363..422
                     /label=JRB531
     primer_bind     363..422
                     /label=JRB532
     primer_bind     363..422
                     /label=JRB533
     primer_bind     363..422
                     /label=JRB534
     primer_bind     363..422
                     /label=JRB535
     primer_bind     363..422
                     /label=JRB536
     primer_bind     363..422
                     /label=JRB537
     primer_bind     363..422
                     /label=JRB538
     primer_bind     363..422
                     /label=JRB539
     primer_bind     363..422
                     /label=JRB540
     primer_bind     363..422
                     /label=JRB541
     primer_bind     363..422
                     /label=JRB542
     primer_bind     363..422
                     /label=JRB543
     primer_bind     363..422
                     /label=JRB544
     primer_bind     363..422
                     /label=JRB545
     primer_bind     363..422
                     /label=JRB546
     primer_bind     363..422
                     /label=JRB547
     primer_bind     363..422
                     /label=JRB548
     primer_bind     363..422
                     /label=JRB549
     primer_bind     363..422
                     /label=JRB550
     primer_bind     363..422
                     /label=JRB551
     primer_bind     363..422
                     /label=JRB552
     primer_bind     363..422
                     /label=JRB553
     primer_bind     363..422
                     /label=JRB554
     primer_bind     363..422
                     /label=JRB555
     primer_bind     363..422
                     /label=JRB556
     primer_bind     363..422
                     /label=JRB557
     primer_bind     363..422
                     /label=JRB558
     primer_bind     363..422
                     /label=JRB559
     primer_bind     363..422
                     /label=JRB560
     primer_bind     363..422
                     /label=JRB561
     primer_bind     363..422
                     /label=JRB562
     primer_bind     363..422
                     /label=JRB563
     primer_bind     363..422
                     /label=JRB564
     primer_bind     363..422
                     /label=JRB565
     primer_bind     363..422
                     /label=JRB566
     primer_bind     363..422
                     /label=JRB567
     primer_bind     363..422
                     /label=JRB568
     primer_bind     363..422
                     /label=JRB569
     primer_bind     363..422
                     /label=JRB570
     primer_bind     363..422
                     /label=JRB571
     primer_bind     363..422
                     /label=JRB572
     primer_bind     363..422
                     /label=JRB573
     primer_bind     363..422
                     /label=JRB574
     primer_bind     363..422
                     /label=JRB575
     primer_bind     363..422
                     /label=JRB576
     primer_bind     363..422
                     /label=JRB577
     primer_bind     363..422
                     /label=JRB578
     primer_bind     363..422
                     /label=JRB579
     primer_bind     363..422
                     /label=JRB580
     primer_bind     363..422
                     /label=JRB581
     primer_bind     363..422
                     /label=JRB582
     primer_bind     363..422
                     /label=JRB583
     primer_bind     363..422
                     /label=JRB584
     primer_bind     363..422
                     /label=JRB585
     primer_bind     363..422
                     /label=JRB586
     primer_bind     363..422
                     /label=JRB587
     primer_bind     363..422
                     /label=JRB588
     primer_bind     363..422
                     /label=JRB589
     primer_bind     363..422
                     /label=JRB590
     primer_bind     363..422
                     /label=JRB591
     primer_bind     363..422
                     /label=JRB596_F
     primer_bind     363..422
                     /label=JRB597_F
     primer_bind     363..422
                     /label=JRB600
     primer_bind     363..422
                     /label=JRB646
     primer_bind     363..422
                     /label=JRB646 (1)
     primer_bind     363..422
                     /label=JRB647
     primer_bind     363..422
                     /label=JRB684
     primer_bind     363..422
                     /label=ND619
     primer_bind     363..422
                     /label=ND620
     primer_bind     363..422
                     /label=ND677
     primer_bind     363..422
                     /label=ND678
     primer_bind     363..422
                     /label=ND679
     primer_bind     363..422
                     /label=ND680
     primer_bind     complement(364..422)
                     /label=JL14
     primer_bind     complement(364..422)
                     /label=JL15
     primer_bind     complement(364..422)
                     /label=JL16
     primer_bind     complement(364..422)
                     /label=JL17
     primer_bind     complement(364..422)
                     /label=JL18
     primer_bind     365..425
                     /label=ND362
     primer_bind     366..425
                     /label=ND304
     primer_bind     366..425
                     /label=EY53
     primer_bind     366..425
                     /label=EY54
     primer_bind     366..425
                     /label=EY100
     primer_bind     366..425
                     /label=EY101
     primer_bind     366..425
                     /label=EY102
     primer_bind     366..425
                     /label=JRB106_F
     primer_bind     366..425
                     /label=JRB107_F
     primer_bind     366..425
                     /label=JRB114_F
     primer_bind     366..425
                     /label=JRB115_F
     primer_bind     366..425
                     /label=ND305
     primer_bind     366..425
                     /label=ND306
     primer_bind     366..425
                     /label=ND307
     primer_bind     366..425
                     /label=ND308
     primer_bind     366..425
                     /label=ND309
     primer_bind     366..425
                     /label=ND310
     primer_bind     366..425
                     /label=ND311
     primer_bind     366..425
                     /label=ND312
     primer_bind     366..425
                     /label=ND313
     primer_bind     366..425
                     /label=ND314
     primer_bind     366..425
                     /label=ND315
     primer_bind     366..425
                     /label=ND316
     primer_bind     366..425
                     /label=ND317
     primer_bind     366..425
                     /label=ND318
     primer_bind     366..425
                     /label=ND319
     primer_bind     366..425
                     /label=ND320
     primer_bind     366..425
                     /label=ND321
     primer_bind     366..425
                     /label=ND330
     primer_bind     366..425
                     /label=ND331
     primer_bind     366..425
                     /label=ND336
     primer_bind     366..425
                     /label=ND337
     primer_bind     366..425
                     /label=ND338
     primer_bind     366..425
                     /label=ND339
     primer_bind     366..425
                     /label=ND384
     primer_bind     366..425
                     /label=ND385
     primer_bind     366..425
                     /label=ND396
     primer_bind     366..425
                     /label=ND397
     primer_bind     366..425
                     /label=ND400
     primer_bind     366..425
                     /label=ND401
     primer_bind     366..425
                     /label=ND418
     primer_bind     366..425
                     /label=ND419
     primer_bind     366..425
                     /label=ND420
     primer_bind     366..425
                     /label=ND421
     primer_bind     366..425
                     /label=ND422
     primer_bind     366..425
                     /label=ND423
     primer_bind     366..425
                     /label=ND424
     primer_bind     366..425
                     /label=ND425
     primer_bind     366..425
                     /label=ND426
     ncRNA           383..402
                     /label=sgRNA och1
                     /ncRNA_class="guide_RNA"
     primer_bind     397..425
                     /label=ND576
     primer_bind     398..425
                     /label=ND456
     primer_bind     398..425
                     /label=ND562
     primer_bind     400..425
                     /label=JL22
     primer_bind     400..425
                     /label=JL27
     primer_bind     401..425
                     /label=JRB516_F
     primer_bind     401..425
                     /label=ND452
     primer_bind     401..425
                     /label=ND462
     primer_bind     401..425
                     /label=ND467
     primer_bind     401..425
                     /label=ND563
     primer_bind     401..425
                     /label=ND573
     primer_bind     402..425
                     /label=JRB175_F
     primer_bind     402..425
                     /label=JRB599
     primer_bind     402..425
                     /label=ND367
     primer_bind     402..425
                     /label=ND453
     primer_bind     402..425
                     /label=ND454
     primer_bind     402..425
                     /label=ND455
     primer_bind     402..425
                     /label=ND460
     primer_bind     402..425
                     /label=ND465
     primer_bind     402..425
                     /label=ND472
     primer_bind     402..425
                     /label=ND528
     primer_bind     402..425
                     /label=ND530
     primer_bind     402..425
                     /label=ND531
     primer_bind     402..425
                     /label=ND532
     primer_bind     402..425
                     /label=ND559
     primer_bind     402..425
                     /label=ND561
     primer_bind     402..425
                     /label=ND568
     primer_bind     402..425
                     /label=ND570
     primer_bind     402..425
                     /label=ND571
     primer_bind     402..425
                     /label=ND574
     primer_bind     402..425
                     /label=ND577
     ncRNA           403..482
                     /label=stgRNA
                     /ncRNA_class="guide_RNA"
     misc_RNA        403..478
                     /label=gRNA scaffold
                     /note="guide RNA scaffold for the Streptococcus pyogenes 
                     CRISPR/Cas9 system"
     primer_bind     403..437
                     /label=EY308
     primer_bind     403..425
                     /label=ND360
     primer_bind     403..425
                     /label=JRB174_F
     primer_bind     403..425
                     /label=JRB193_F
     primer_bind     403..425
                     /label=JRB515_F
     primer_bind     403..425
                     /label=ND463
     primer_bind     403..425
                     /label=ND468
     primer_bind     403..425
                     /label=ND474
     primer_bind     403..425
                     /label=ND575
     primer_bind     403..425
                     /label=JRB519_F
     primer_bind     403..425
                     /label=ND461
     primer_bind     403..425
                     /label=ND464
     primer_bind     403..425
                     /label=ND466
     primer_bind     403..425
                     /label=ND469
     primer_bind     403..425
                     /label=ND470
     primer_bind     403..425
                     /label=ND471
     primer_bind     403..425
                     /label=ND473
     primer_bind     403..425
                     /label=ND527
     primer_bind     403..425
                     /label=ND529
     primer_bind     403..425
                     /label=ND534
     primer_bind     403..425
                     /label=ND536
     primer_bind     403..425
                     /label=ND556
     primer_bind     403..425
                     /label=ND558
     primer_bind     403..425
                     /label=ND560
     primer_bind     403..425
                     /label=ND569
     primer_bind     403..425
                     /label=JL20
     primer_bind     403..425
                     /label=JL25
     primer_bind     403..425
                     /label=JRB192_F
     terminator      483..492
                     /label=PTS
     misc_feature    493..552
                     /label=R5
     promoter        553..964
                     /gene="S. cerevisiae TEF1"
                     /label=TEF1 promoter
                     /note="promoter for EF-1-alpha"
     promoter        972..1019
                     /label=EM7 promoter
                     /note="synthetic bacterial promoter "
     CDS             1038..1853
                     /codon_start=1
                     /gene="aph(3')-Ia"
                     /product="aminoglycoside phosphotransferase"
                     /label=KanR
                     /note="confers resistance to kanamycin in bacteria or G418 
                     (Geneticin(R)) in eukaryotes"
                     /translation="MSHIQRETSCSRPRLNSNMDADLYGYKWARDNVGQSGATIYRLYG
                     KPDAPELFLKHGKGSVANDVTDEMVRLNWLTEFMPLPTIKHFIRTPDDAWLLTTAIPGK
                     TAFQVLEEYPDSGENIVDALAVFLRRLHSIPVCNCPFNSDRVFRLAQAQSRMNNGLVDA
                     SDFDDERNGWPVEQVWKEMHKLLPFSPDSVVTHGDFSLDNLIFDEGKLIGCIDVGRVGI
                     ADRYQDLAILWNCLGEFSPSLQKRLFQKYGIDNPDMNKLQFHLMLDEFF"
     terminator      1919..2166
                     /gene="S. cerevisiae CYC1"
                     /label=CYC1 terminator
                     /note="transcription terminator for CYC1"
     rep_origin      complement(2241..2829)
                     /direction=LEFT
                     /label=ori
                     /note="high-copy-number ColE1/pMB1/pBR322/pUC origin of 
                     replication"
     misc_feature    2856..2915
                     /label=R2
     rep_origin      2916..3079
                     /label=PARS1
     misc_feature    3135..3154
                     /label=R4
     terminator      complement(3155..3358)
                     /label=pPtefTT
     CDS             complement(3362..3382)
                     /codon_start=1
                     /product="nuclear localization signal of SV40 (simian virus
                     40) large T antigen"
                     /label=SV40 NLS
                     /translation="PKKKRKV"
     CDS             complement(3395..7498)
                     /codon_start=1
                     /product="Cas9 (Csn1) endonuclease from the Streptococcus 
                     pyogenes Type II CRISPR/Cas system"
                     /label=Cas9
                     /note="generates RNA-guided double strand breaks in DNA"
                     /translation="MDKKYSIGLDIGTNSVGWAVITDEYKVPSKKFKVLGNTDRHSIKK
                     NLIGALLFDSGETAEATRLKRTARRRYTRRKNRICYLQEIFSNEMAKVDDSFFHRLEES
                     FLVEEDKKHERHPIFGNIVDEVAYHEKYPTIYHLRKKLVDSTDKADLRLIYLALAHMIK
                     FRGHFLIEGDLNPDNSDVDKLFIQLVQTYNQLFEENPINASGVDAKAILSARLSKSRRL
                     ENLIAQLPGEKKNGLFGNLIALSLGLTPNFKSNFDLAEDAKLQLSKDTYDDDLDNLLAQ
                     IGDQYADLFLAAKNLSDAILLSDILRVNTEITKAPLSASMIKRYDEHHQDLTLLKALVR
                     QQLPEKYKEIFFDQSKNGYAGYIDGGASQEEFYKFIKPILEKMDGTEELLVKLNREDLL
                     RKQRTFDNGSIPHQIHLGELHAILRRQEDFYPFLKDNREKIEKILTFRIPYYVGPLARG
                     NSRFAWMTRKSEETITPWNFEEVVDKGASAQSFIERMTNFDKNLPNEKVLPKHSLLYEY
                     FTVYNELTKVKYVTEGMRKPAFLSGEQKKAIVDLLFKTNRKVTVKQLKEDYFKKIECFD
                     SVEISGVEDRFNASLGTYHDLLKIIKDKDFLDNEENEDILEDIVLTLTLFEDREMIEER
                     LKTYAHLFDDKVMKQLKRRRYTGWGRLSRKLINGIRDKQSGKTILDFLKSDGFANRNFM
                     QLIHDDSLTFKEDIQKAQVSGQGDSLHEHIANLAGSPAIKKGILQTVKVVDELVKVMGR
                     HKPENIVIEMARENQTTQKGQKNSRERMKRIEEGIKELGSQILKEHPVENTQLQNEKLY
                     LYYLQNGRDMYVDQELDINRLSDYDVDHIVPQSFLKDDSIDNKVLTRSDKNRGKSDNVP
                     SEEVVKKMKNYWRQLLNAKLITQRKFDNLTKAERGGLSELDKAGFIKRQLVETRQITKH
                     VAQILDSRMNTKYDENDKLIREVKVITLKSKLVSDFRKDFQFYKVREINNYHHAHDAYL
                     NAVVGTALIKKYPKLESEFVYGDYKVYDVRKMIAKSEQEIGKATAKYFFYSNIMNFFKT
                     EITLANGEIRKRPLIETNGETGEIVWDKGRDFATVRKVLSMPQVNIVKKTEVQTGGFSK
                     ESILPKRNSDKLIARKKDWDPKKYGGFDSPTVAYSVLVVAKVEKGKSKKLKSVKELLGI
                     TIMERSSFEKNPIDFLEAKGYKEVKKDLIIKLPKYSLFELENGRKRMLASAGELQKGNE
                     LALPSKYVNFLYLASHYEKLKGSPEDNEQKQLFVEQHKHYLDEIIEQISEFSKRVILAD
                     ANLDKVLSAYNKHRDKPIREQAENIIHLFTLTNLGAPAAFKYFDTTIDRKRYTSTKEVL
                     DATLIHQSITGLYETRIDLSQLGGD"
     misc_feature    7496..7498
                     /label=alpha
                     /note="alpha"
     sig_peptide     7496..7498
                     /label=alpha
     promoter        complement(7499..8498)
                     /label=pENO1
     misc_feature    join(8499..8509,1..9)
                     /label=R3
ORIGIN
        1 tgtttcacgt tttgtagctt tataagcagc tttttcttga agcttaagta gagtagtgtg
       61 aaaaagagac caagtacaaa atatccacct tctgggtttt agtatttgtg ctgagccgca
      121 tgtgttgata agaggcgata aggtacagaa atgatttgct agcaatccat cattattgaa
      181 gtgtgagtgg gcacctgata tcatggcttg tttattcaat agagtctgac atagtgaaag
      241 ggagttatga aattgaagaa gactccatgg caggcatatg taaatatacc agccaatcct
      301 actacattga tccgtgatag tttagtggta gaaccaccgc ttgtcgcgcg gtagaccggg
      361 gttcaattcc ccgtcgcgga gcggggaaaa ggttcgtaac tggttttaga gctagaaata
      421 gcaagttaaa ataaggctag tccgttatca acttgaaaaa gtggcaccga gtcggtgctt
      481 tttttttttt ttcgatgaga ggagtattcg tcaggccaca tggctttctt gttctggtcg
      541 gatccatcgt tggatccccc acacaccata gcttcaaaat gtttctactc cttttttact
      601 cttccagatt ttctcggact ccgcgcatcg ccgtaccact tcaaaacacc caagcacagc
      661 atactaaatt ttccctcttt cttcctctag ggtgtcgtta attacccgta ctaaaggttt
      721 ggaaaagaaa aaagagaccg cctcgtttct ttttcttcgt cgaaaaaggc aataaaaatt
      781 tttatcacgt ttctttttct tgaaattttt ttttttagtt tttttctctt tcagtgacct
      841 ccattgatat ttaagttaat aaacggtctt caatttctca agtttcagtt tcatttttct
      901 tgttctatta caactttttt tacttcttgt tcattagaaa gaaagcatag caatctaatc
      961 taaggggcgg tgttgacaat taatcatcgg catagtatat cggcatagta taatacgaca
     1021 aggtgaggaa ctaaaccatg agccatattc aacgggaaac gtcttgctcg aggccgcgat
     1081 taaattccaa catggatgct gatttatatg ggtataaatg ggctcgcgat aatgtcgggc
     1141 aatcaggtgc gacaatctat cgattgtatg ggaagcccga tgcgccagag ttgtttctga
     1201 aacatggcaa aggtagcgtt gccaatgatg ttacagatga gatggtcaga ctaaactggc
     1261 tgacggaatt tatgcctctt ccgaccatca agcattttat ccgtactcct gatgatgcat
     1321 ggttactcac cactgcgatc cccgggaaaa cagcattcca ggtattagaa gaatatcctg
     1381 attcaggtga aaatattgtt gatgcgctgg cagtgttcct gcgccggttg cattcgattc
     1441 ctgtttgtaa ttgtcctttt aacagcgatc gcgtatttcg tctcgctcag gcgcaatcac
     1501 gaatgaataa cggtttggtt gatgcgagtg attttgatga cgagcgtaat ggctggcctg
     1561 ttgaacaagt ctggaaagaa atgcataagc ttttgccatt ctcaccggat tcagtcgtca
     1621 ctcatggtga tttctcactt gataacctta tttttgacga ggggaaatta ataggttgta
     1681 ttgatgttgg acgagtcgga atcgcagacc gataccagga tcttgccatc ctatggaact
     1741 gcctcggtga gttttctcct tcattacaga aacggctttt tcaaaaatat ggtattgata
     1801 atcctgatat gaataaattg cagtttcatt tgatgctcga tgagtttttc taacacgtcc
     1861 gacggcggcc cacgggtccc aggcctcgga gatccgtccc ccttttcctt tgtcgatatc
     1921 atgtaattag ttatgtcacg cttacattca cgccctcccc ccacatccgc tctaaccgaa
     1981 aaggaaggag ttagacaacc tgaagtctag gtccctattt atttttttat agttatgtta
     2041 gtattaagaa cgttatttat atttcaaatt tttctttttt ttctgtacag acgcgtgtac
     2101 gcatgtaaca ttatactgaa aaccttgctt gagaaggttt tgggacgctc gaaggcttta
     2161 atttgcaagc tggagaccaa catgtgagca aaaggccagc aaaaggccag gaaccgtaaa
     2221 aaggccgcgt tgctggcgtt tttccatagg ctccgccccc ctgacgagca tcacaaaaat
     2281 cgacgctcaa gtcagaggtg gcgaaacccg acaggactat aaagatacca ggcgtttccc
     2341 cctggaagct ccctcgtgcg ctctcctgtt ccgaccctgc cgcttaccgg atacctgtcc
     2401 gcctttctcc cttcgggaag cgtggcgctt tctcaatgct cacgctgtag gtatctcagt
     2461 tcggtgtagg tcgttcgctc caagctgggc tgtgtgcacg aaccccccgt tcagcccgac
     2521 cgctgcgcct tatccggtaa ctatcgtctt gagtccaacc cggtaagaca cgacttatcg
     2581 ccactggcag cagccactgg taacaggatt agcagagcga ggtatgtagg cggtgctaca
     2641 gagttcttga agtggtggcc taactacggc tacactagaa ggacagtatt tggtatctgc
     2701 gctctgctga agccagttac cttcggaaaa agagttggta gctcttgatc cggcaaacaa
     2761 accaccgctg gtagcggtgg tttttttgtt tgcaagcagc agattacgcg cagaaaaaaa
     2821 ggatctcaag aagatccttt gatcttttct acgggagagg gcaaataggc aggttcgcct
     2881 tcgtcacgct aggaggcaat tctataagaa tgcactcgag ataagctggg ggaacattcg
     2941 cgaaaatgaa acaagtcggc tgttatagta tatttattat aatattgaaa gatctcaaaa
     3001 gactacttat ttttgaatga accaagtatg aaatcaacct atttggggtt gaccaaaata
     3061 agtaaatatt aattgtcgag tctgacgctc agtggaacga aaactcacgt taagggattt
     3121 tggtcatgag atcaagtcct tagacttggg agtcattaag taatagcaag gtaaagtaat
     3181 acagggagtt caaggctcac ccgccagcca tattacagta aagtagaaaa gataaatcga
     3241 tcaaagttac aaacaataac agtaaatgaa gaaaacatca atgttaacga acaaaataca
     3301 aatatatcat gcttgtatta ttattatgtt aataaaataa attaaagctt caagcaattc
     3361 acaccttcct cttcttcttg gggtcagccc tgctgtctcc accgagctga gagaggtcga
     3421 ttcttgtttc atagagcccc gtaattgact gatgaatcag tgtggcgtcc aggacctcct
     3481 ttgtagaggt gtaccgcttt ctgtctatgg tggtgtcgaa gtacttgaag gctgcaggcg
     3541 cgcccaagtt ggtcagagta aacaagtgga taatgttttc tgcctgctcc ctgatgggct
     3601 tatccctgtg cttattgtaa gcagaaagca ccttatcgag gttagcgtcg gcgaggatca
     3661 ctcttttgga gaattcgctt atttgctcga tgatctcatc aaggtagtgt ttgtgttgtt
     3721 ccacgaacag ctgcttctgc tcattatctt cgggagaccc tttgagcttt tcatagtggc
     3781 tggccagata caagaaatta acgtatttag agggcagtgc cagctcgtta cctttctgca
     3841 gctcgcccgc actagcgagc attcgtttcc ggccgttttc aagctcaaag agagagtact
     3901 tgggaagctt aatgatgagg tcttttttga cctctttata tcctttcgcc tcgagaaagt
     3961 cgatggggtt tttttcgaag cttgatcgct ccatgattgt gatgcccagc agttccttga
     4021 cgcttttgag ttttttagac ttccctttct ccactttggc cacaaccagt acactgtaag
     4081 cgactgtagg agaatcgaat ccgccgtatt tcttggggtc ccaatctttt ttgcgtgcga
     4141 tcagcttgtc gctgttcctt ttcgggagga tactttcctt ggagaagcct ccggtctgta
     4201 cttcggtctt tttaacgatg ttcacctgcg gcatggacag gaccttccgg actgtcgcga
     4261 aatccctacc cttgtcccac acgatttctc ctgtttctcc gtttgtttcg ataagtggtc
     4321 gcttccgaat ctctccattg gccagtgtaa tctcggtctt gaaaaaattc ataatattgc
     4381 tgtaaaagaa gtacttagcg gtggccttgc ctatttcctg ctcagacttt gcgatcattt
     4441 tcctaacatc gtacacttta tagtctccgt aaacaaattc agattcaagc ttgggatatt
     4501 ttttgataag tgcagtgcct accactgcat tcaggtaggc atcatgcgca tggtggtaat
     4561 tgttgatctc tctcacctta taaaactgaa agtcctttct gaaatctgag accagcttag
     4621 acttcagagt aataactttc acctctcgaa tcagtttgtc attttcatcg tacttggtgt
     4681 tcatgcgtga atcgagaatt tgggccacgt gcttggtgat ctggcgtgtc tcaacaagct
     4741 gccttttgat gaagccggct ttatccaact cagacaggcc acctcgttca gccttagtca
     4801 gattatcgaa cttccgttgt gtgatcagtt tggcgttcag cagctgccgc caataatttt
     4861 tcattttctt gacaacttct tctgagggga cgttatcact cttccctcta tttttatcgg
     4921 atcttgtcaa cactttatta tcaatagaat catctttgag aaaagactgg ggcacgatat
     4981 gatccacgtc gtagtcggag agccgattga tgtccagttc ctgatccacg tacatgtccc
     5041 tgccgttctg caggtagtac aggtagagct tctcattctg aagctgggtg ttttcaactg
     5101 ggtgttcctt aaggatttgg gaccccagtt cttttatacc ctcttcaatc ctcttcatcc
     5161 tttccctact gttcttctgt cccttctggg tagtttggtt ctctcgggcc atctcgataa
     5221 cgatattctc gggcttatgc cttcccatta ctttgacgag ttcatccacg accttaacgg
     5281 tctgcagtat tccctttttg atagctgggc tacctgcaag attagcgatg tgctcgtgaa
     5341 gactgtcccc ctggccagaa acttgtgctt tctggatgtc ctccttaaag gtgagagagt
     5401 catcatggat caactgcatg aagttccggt tggcaaatcc atcggactta agaaaatcca
     5461 ggattgtctt tccactctgc ttgtctcgga tcccattgat cagttttctt gacagccgcc
     5521 cccatcctgt atatcggcgc ctcttgagct gtttcatgac tttgtcgtcg aagagatgag
     5581 cgtaagtttt caagcgttct tcaatcatct ccctatcttc aaacaacgta agggtgagga
     5641 caatgtcctc aagaatgtcc tcgttctcct cattgtccag gaagtccttg tctttaatga
     5701 ttttcaggag atcgtgatac gttcccaggg atgcgttgaa gcgatcctcc actccgctga
     5761 tttcaacaga gtcgaaacat tcaatctttt tgaaatagtc ttctttgagc tgtttcacgg
     5821 taactttccg gttcgtcttg aagaggaggt ccacgatagc tttcttctgc tctccagaca
     5881 ggaatgctgg ctttctcatc ccttctgtga cgtatttgac cttggtgagc tcgttataaa
     5941 ctgtgaagta ctcgtacagc agagagtgtt taggaagcac cttttcgtta ggcagatttt
     6001 tatcaaagtt agtcatcctt tcgatgaagg actgggcaga ggccccctta tccacgactt
     6061 cctcgaagtt ccagggagtg atggtctctt ctgatttgcg agtcatccac gcgaatctgg
     6121 aatttccccg ggcgaggggg cctacatagt agggtatccg aaatgtgagg attttctcaa
     6181 tcttttccct gttatctttc aaaaaggggt agaaatcctc ttgccgcctg aggatagcgt
     6241 gcagttcgcc caggtgaatc tggtggggga tgcttccatt gtcgaaagtg cgctgtttgc
     6301 gcaacagatc ttctctgtta agctttacca gcagctcctc ggtgccgtcc attttttcca
     6361 agatgggctt aataaatttg taaaattcct cctggcttgc tccgccgtca atgtatccgg
     6421 cgtagccatt tttagactga tcgaagaaaa tttccttgta cttctcaggc agttgctgtc
     6481 tgacaagggc cttcagcaaa gtcaagtctt ggtggtgctc atcatagcgc ttgatcatac
     6541 tagcgctcag cggagctttg gtgatctccg tgttcactcg cagaatatca ctcagcagaa
     6601 tggcgtctga caggttcttt gccgccaaaa aaaggtctgc gtactggtcg ccgatctggg
     6661 ccagcagatt gtcgagatca tcatcgtagg tgtctttgct cagttgaagc ttggcatctt
     6721 cggccaggtc gaagttagat ttaaagttgg gggtcagccc gagtgacagg gcgataagat
     6781 taccaaacag gccgttcttc ttctccccag ggagctgtgc gatgaggttt tcgagccgcc
     6841 gggatttgga cagcctagcg ctcaggattg ctttggcgtc aactccggat gcgttgatcg
     6901 ggttctcttc gaaaagctga ttgtaagtct gaaccagttg gataaagagt ttgtcgacat
     6961 cgctgttgtc tgggttcagg tccccctcga tgaggaagtg tccccgaaat ttgatcatat
     7021 gcgccagcgc gagatagatc aaccgcaagt cagccttatc agtactgtct acaagcttct
     7081 tcctcagatg atatatggtt gggtactttt catggtacgc cacctcgtcc acgatattgc
     7141 caaagattgg gtggcgctcg tgctttttat cctcctccac caaaaaggac tcctccagcc
     7201 tatggaagaa agagtcatcc accttagcca tctcattact aaagatctcc tgcaggtagc
     7261 agatccgatt ctttctgcgg gtatatctgc gccgtgctgt tcttttgagc cgcgtggctt
     7321 cggccgtctc cccggagtcg aacaggaggg cgccaatgag gttcttcttt atgctgtggc
     7381 gatcggtatt gcccagaact ttgaattttt tgctcggcac cttgtactcg tccgtaatga
     7441 cggcccaacc gacgctgttt gtgccgatat cgagcccaat ggagtacttc ttgtccattt
     7501 ttagatgtag attgttataa ttgtgtgttt caaccaagaa gacaaaagcc tgctagatgt
     7561 gctgtattta tatcttttca ggaccagggt ggatcgtggt ttgcagcata tttcaagtgg
     7621 ttctatattc gcgacggaag ccatcgaagc gtatagacgt cacatgagat ggctcatcga
     7681 ttaggagcac aaacgccatt atcagacgtc tagattgaga ctgtacgaag ctcgttaatt
     7741 gaacaagatt acatatgaat tacatgtttc aatctagcca atggctttgt caattcacca
     7801 taacagtact gtgagggggg tgcgagagat cagtcttcat accttaacta tttcttgcgc
     7861 agagacacta ccaggggacg gagcggagga acctgttcca tcggttaagg ttggtcctat
     7921 gcatggggtc aagaagagga gggtagctat gcgccgactc aattgctgtc gtgatggctt
     7981 gaagttaacc atccgtggtt agggccaatt gcaaggcaaa tttacggtga tcctctcttc
     8041 tgttcaacgt ccctcactgt ttccaatgat acccggggac aacagaggtt attgaagata
     8101 ccgcccggag gtaagtttaa acgggtgaga ggaaaattac cattgaacgg cccctaaaga
     8161 atgttttacc ggggcgtaaa tttgttagct tctcttgctg gttgtgagtc ctgtccggtg
     8221 cggacttgtg tcatgactag gaatctgggg ttgggactag aactgtttta gagttgatga
     8281 ggtaaagtag gtgagataca tgcagtatgt atgattatgt aacgtataac atctctccta
     8341 tgatgaattc actgttcctt agaaaaattg acagataact gccaagaaag atcacattta
     8401 taacggttgc cttttgccat cgtttgttct ttaaatctca tttagcatgg tttggaattg
     8461 tgtgattttg cccaggtact ttcctctcac tctttcatac catgggata
//
