# Supplementary material for: Simplified Gene Knockout by CRISPR-Cas9-Induced Homologous Recombination
Source: ACS Synth Biol. 2021 Dec 9;11(1):497–501. doi: 10.1021/acssynbio.1c00194 (PMC8787811; doi:10.1021/acssynbio.1c00194)
Supplement: Supplementary file 1 — sb1c00194_si_001.zip [file sb1c00194_si_001.zip › Sequence files/CRISPR plasmid - gut1.gb]

LOCUS       Exported                8509 bp ds-DNA     circular SYN 13-SEP-2021
DEFINITION  synthetic circular DNA
ACCESSION   .
VERSION     .
KEYWORDS    .
SOURCE      synthetic DNA construct
  ORGANISM  synthetic DNA construct
REFERENCE   1  (bases 1 to 8509)
  AUTHORS   dalvie
  TITLE     Direct Submission
  JOURNAL   Exported Monday, Sep 13, 2021 from SnapGene 5.1.4.1
            https://www.snapgene.com
FEATURES             Location/Qualifiers
     source          1..8509
                     /organism="synthetic DNA construct"
                     /mol_type="other DNA"
     promoter        10..382
                     /label=PG2
     primer_bind     363..422
                     /label=JRB520
     primer_bind     363..422
                     /label=JRB521
     primer_bind     363..422
                     /label=JRB522
     primer_bind     363..422
                     /label=JRB523
     primer_bind     363..422
                     /label=JRB524
     primer_bind     363..422
                     /label=JRB525
     primer_bind     363..422
                     /label=JRB526
     primer_bind     363..422
                     /label=JRB527
     primer_bind     363..422
                     /label=JRB528
     primer_bind     363..422
                     /label=JRB529
     primer_bind     363..422
                     /label=JRB530
     primer_bind     363..422
                     /label=JRB531
     primer_bind     363..422
                     /label=JRB532
     primer_bind     363..422
                     /label=JRB533
     primer_bind     363..422
                     /label=JRB534
     primer_bind     363..422
                     /label=JRB535
     primer_bind     363..422
                     /label=JRB536
     primer_bind     363..422
                     /label=JRB537
     primer_bind     363..422
                     /label=JRB538
     primer_bind     363..422
                     /label=JRB539
     primer_bind     363..422
                     /label=JRB540
     primer_bind     363..422
                     /label=JRB541
     primer_bind     363..422
                     /label=JRB542
     primer_bind     363..422
                     /label=JRB543
     primer_bind     363..422
                     /label=JRB544
     primer_bind     363..422
                     /label=JRB545
     primer_bind     363..422
                     /label=JRB546
     primer_bind     363..422
                     /label=JRB547
     primer_bind     363..422
                     /label=JRB548
     primer_bind     363..422
                     /label=JRB549
     primer_bind     363..422
                     /label=JRB550
     primer_bind     363..422
                     /label=JRB551
     primer_bind     363..422
                     /label=JRB552
     primer_bind     363..422
                     /label=JRB553
     primer_bind     363..422
                     /label=JRB554
     primer_bind     363..422
                     /label=JRB555
     primer_bind     363..422
                     /label=JRB556
     primer_bind     363..422
                     /label=JRB557
     primer_bind     363..422
                     /label=JRB558
     primer_bind     363..422
                     /label=JRB559
     primer_bind     363..422
                     /label=JRB560
     primer_bind     363..422
                     /label=JRB561
     primer_bind     363..422
                     /label=JRB562
     primer_bind     363..422
                     /label=JRB563
     primer_bind     363..422
                     /label=JRB564
     primer_bind     363..422
                     /label=JRB565
     primer_bind     363..422
                     /label=JRB566
     primer_bind     363..422
                     /label=JRB567
     primer_bind     363..422
                     /label=JRB568
     primer_bind     363..422
                     /label=JRB569
     primer_bind     363..422
                     /label=JRB570
     primer_bind     363..422
                     /label=JRB571
     primer_bind     363..422
                     /label=JRB572
     primer_bind     363..422
                     /label=JRB573
     primer_bind     363..422
                     /label=JRB574
     primer_bind     363..422
                     /label=JRB575
     primer_bind     363..422
                     /label=JRB576
     primer_bind     363..422
                     /label=JRB577
     primer_bind     363..422
                     /label=JRB578
     primer_bind     363..422
                     /label=JRB579
     primer_bind     363..422
                     /label=JRB580
     primer_bind     363..422
                     /label=JRB581
     primer_bind     363..422
                     /label=JRB582
     primer_bind     363..422
                     /label=JRB583
     primer_bind     363..422
                     /label=JRB584
     primer_bind     363..422
                     /label=JRB585
     primer_bind     363..422
                     /label=JRB586
     primer_bind     363..422
                     /label=JRB587
     primer_bind     363..422
                     /label=JRB588
     primer_bind     363..422
                     /label=JRB589
     primer_bind     363..422
                     /label=JRB590
     primer_bind     363..422
                     /label=JRB591
     primer_bind     363..422
                     /label=JRB596_F
     primer_bind     363..422
                     /label=JRB597_F
     primer_bind     363..422
                     /label=JRB600
     primer_bind     363..422
                     /label=JRB646
     primer_bind     363..422
                     /label=JRB646 (1)
     primer_bind     363..422
                     /label=JRB647
     primer_bind     363..422
                     /label=JRB684
     primer_bind     363..422
                     /label=ND619
     primer_bind     363..422
                     /label=ND620
     primer_bind     363..422
                     /label=ND677
     primer_bind     363..422
                     /label=ND678
     primer_bind     363..422
                     /label=ND679
     primer_bind     363..422
                     /label=ND680
     primer_bind     complement(364..422)
                     /label=JL14
     primer_bind     complement(364..422)
                     /label=JL15
     primer_bind     complement(364..422)
                     /label=JL16
     primer_bind     complement(364..422)
                     /label=JL17
     primer_bind     complement(364..422)
                     /label=JL18
     primer_bind     365..425
                     /label=ND362
     primer_bind     366..425
                     /label=ND304
     primer_bind     366..425
                     /label=EY53
     primer_bind     366..425
                     /label=EY54
     primer_bind     366..425
                     /label=EY100
     primer_bind     366..425
                     /label=EY101
     primer_bind     366..425
                     /label=EY102
     primer_bind     366..425
                     /label=JRB106_F
     primer_bind     366..425
                     /label=JRB107_F
     primer_bind     366..425
                     /label=JRB114_F
     primer_bind     366..425
                     /label=JRB115_F
     primer_bind     366..425
                     /label=ND305
     primer_bind     366..425
                     /label=ND306
     primer_bind     366..425
                     /label=ND307
     primer_bind     366..425
                     /label=ND308
     primer_bind     366..425
                     /label=ND309
     primer_bind     366..425
                     /label=ND310
     primer_bind     366..425
                     /label=ND311
     primer_bind     366..425
                     /label=ND312
     primer_bind     366..425
                     /label=ND313
     primer_bind     366..425
                     /label=ND314
     primer_bind     366..425
                     /label=ND315
     primer_bind     366..425
                     /label=ND316
     primer_bind     366..425
                     /label=ND317
     primer_bind     366..425
                     /label=ND318
     primer_bind     366..425
                     /label=ND319
     primer_bind     366..425
                     /label=ND320
     primer_bind     366..425
                     /label=ND321
     primer_bind     366..425
                     /label=ND330
     primer_bind     366..425
                     /label=ND331
     primer_bind     366..425
                     /label=ND336
     primer_bind     366..425
                     /label=ND337
     primer_bind     366..425
                     /label=ND338
     primer_bind     366..425
                     /label=ND339
     primer_bind     366..425
                     /label=ND384
     primer_bind     366..425
                     /label=ND385
     primer_bind     366..425
                     /label=ND396
     primer_bind     366..425
                     /label=ND397
     primer_bind     366..425
                     /label=ND400
     primer_bind     366..425
                     /label=ND401
     primer_bind     366..425
                     /label=ND418
     primer_bind     366..425
                     /label=ND419
     primer_bind     366..425
                     /label=ND420
     primer_bind     366..425
                     /label=ND421
     primer_bind     366..425
                     /label=ND422
     primer_bind     366..425
                     /label=ND423
     primer_bind     366..425
                     /label=ND424
     primer_bind     366..425
                     /label=ND425
     primer_bind     366..425
                     /label=ND426
     primer_bind     370..425
                     /label=ND360
     ncRNA           383..402
                     /label=sgRNA gut1
                     /ncRNA_class="guide_RNA"
     primer_bind     399..425
                     /label=ND367
     primer_bind     400..425
                     /label=ND528
     primer_bind     401..425
                     /label=JRB174_F
     primer_bind     401..425
                     /label=JRB193_F
     primer_bind     401..425
                     /label=JRB515_F
     primer_bind     402..425
                     /label=JL20
     primer_bind     402..425
                     /label=JL25
     primer_bind     402..425
                     /label=JRB192_F
     ncRNA           403..482
                     /label=stgRNA
                     /ncRNA_class="guide_RNA"
     misc_RNA        403..478
                     /label=gRNA scaffold
                     /note="guide RNA scaffold for the Streptococcus pyogenes 
                     CRISPR/Cas9 system"
     primer_bind     403..437
                     /label=EY308
     primer_bind     403..425
                     /label=JL22
     primer_bind     403..425
                     /label=JL27
     primer_bind     403..425
                     /label=JRB175_F
     primer_bind     403..425
                     /label=JRB516_F
     primer_bind     403..425
                     /label=JRB599
     primer_bind     403..425
                     /label=ND452
     primer_bind     403..425
                     /label=ND453
     primer_bind     403..425
                     /label=ND454
     primer_bind     403..425
                     /label=ND455
     primer_bind     403..425
                     /label=ND456
     primer_bind     403..425
                     /label=ND460
     primer_bind     403..425
                     /label=ND462
     primer_bind     403..425
                     /label=ND463
     primer_bind     403..425
                     /label=ND465
     primer_bind     403..425
                     /label=ND467
     primer_bind     403..425
                     /label=ND468
     primer_bind     403..425
                     /label=ND472
     primer_bind     403..425
                     /label=ND474
     primer_bind     403..425
                     /label=ND530
     primer_bind     403..425
                     /label=ND531
     primer_bind     403..425
                     /label=ND532
     primer_bind     403..425
                     /label=ND559
     primer_bind     403..425
                     /label=ND561
     primer_bind     403..425
                     /label=ND562
     primer_bind     403..425
                     /label=ND563
     primer_bind     403..425
                     /label=ND568
     primer_bind     403..425
                     /label=ND570
     primer_bind     403..425
                     /label=ND571
     primer_bind     403..425
                     /label=ND573
     primer_bind     403..425
                     /label=ND574
     primer_bind     403..425
                     /label=ND575
     primer_bind     403..425
                     /label=ND576
     primer_bind     403..425
                     /label=ND577
     primer_bind     403..425
                     /label=JRB519_F
     primer_bind     403..425
                     /label=ND461
     primer_bind     403..425
                     /label=ND464
     primer_bind     403..425
                     /label=ND466
     primer_bind     403..425
                     /label=ND469
     primer_bind     403..425
                     /label=ND470
     primer_bind     403..425
                     /label=ND471
     primer_bind     403..425
                     /label=ND473
     primer_bind     403..425
                     /label=ND527
     primer_bind     403..425
                     /label=ND529
     primer_bind     403..425
                     /label=ND534
     primer_bind     403..425
                     /label=ND536
     primer_bind     403..425
                     /label=ND556
     primer_bind     403..425
                     /label=ND558
     primer_bind     403..425
                     /label=ND560
     primer_bind     403..425
                     /label=ND569
     terminator      483..492
                     /label=PTS
     misc_feature    493..552
                     /label=R5
     promoter        553..964
                     /gene="S. cerevisiae TEF1"
                     /label=TEF1 promoter
                     /note="promoter for EF-1-alpha"
     promoter        972..1019
                     /label=EM7 promoter
                     /note="synthetic bacterial promoter "
     CDS             1038..1853
                     /codon_start=1
                     /gene="aph(3')-Ia"
                     /product="aminoglycoside phosphotransferase"
                     /label=KanR
                     /note="confers resistance to kanamycin in bacteria or G418 
                     (Geneticin(R)) in eukaryotes"
                     /translation="MSHIQRETSCSRPRLNSNMDADLYGYKWARDNVGQSGATIYRLYG
                     KPDAPELFLKHGKGSVANDVTDEMVRLNWLTEFMPLPTIKHFIRTPDDAWLLTTAIPGK
                     TAFQVLEEYPDSGENIVDALAVFLRRLHSIPVCNCPFNSDRVFRLAQAQSRMNNGLVDA
                     SDFDDERNGWPVEQVWKEMHKLLPFSPDSVVTHGDFSLDNLIFDEGKLIGCIDVGRVGI
                     ADRYQDLAILWNCLGEFSPSLQKRLFQKYGIDNPDMNKLQFHLMLDEFF"
     terminator      1919..2166
                     /gene="S. cerevisiae CYC1"
                     /label=CYC1 terminator
                     /note="transcription terminator for CYC1"
     rep_origin      complement(2241..2829)
                     /direction=LEFT
                     /label=ori
                     /note="high-copy-number ColE1/pMB1/pBR322/pUC origin of 
                     replication"
     misc_feature    2856..2915
                     /label=R2
     rep_origin      2916..3079
                     /label=PARS1
     misc_feature    3135..3154
                     /label=R4
     terminator      complement(3155..3358)
                     /label=pPtefTT
     CDS             complement(3362..3382)
                     /codon_start=1
                     /product="nuclear localization signal of SV40 (simian virus
                     40) large T antigen"
                     /label=SV40 NLS
                     /translation="PKKKRKV"
     CDS             complement(3395..7498)
                     /codon_start=1
                     /product="Cas9 (Csn1) endonuclease from the Streptococcus 
                     pyogenes Type II CRISPR/Cas system"
                     /label=Cas9
                     /note="generates RNA-guided double strand breaks in DNA"
                     /translation="MDKKYSIGLDIGTNSVGWAVITDEYKVPSKKFKVLGNTDRHSIKK
                     NLIGALLFDSGETAEATRLKRTARRRYTRRKNRICYLQEIFSNEMAKVDDSFFHRLEES
                     FLVEEDKKHERHPIFGNIVDEVAYHEKYPTIYHLRKKLVDSTDKADLRLIYLALAHMIK
                     FRGHFLIEGDLNPDNSDVDKLFIQLVQTYNQLFEENPINASGVDAKAILSARLSKSRRL
                     ENLIAQLPGEKKNGLFGNLIALSLGLTPNFKSNFDLAEDAKLQLSKDTYDDDLDNLLAQ
                     IGDQYADLFLAAKNLSDAILLSDILRVNTEITKAPLSASMIKRYDEHHQDLTLLKALVR
                     QQLPEKYKEIFFDQSKNGYAGYIDGGASQEEFYKFIKPILEKMDGTEELLVKLNREDLL
                     RKQRTFDNGSIPHQIHLGELHAILRRQEDFYPFLKDNREKIEKILTFRIPYYVGPLARG
                     NSRFAWMTRKSEETITPWNFEEVVDKGASAQSFIERMTNFDKNLPNEKVLPKHSLLYEY
                     FTVYNELTKVKYVTEGMRKPAFLSGEQKKAIVDLLFKTNRKVTVKQLKEDYFKKIECFD
                     SVEISGVEDRFNASLGTYHDLLKIIKDKDFLDNEENEDILEDIVLTLTLFEDREMIEER
                     LKTYAHLFDDKVMKQLKRRRYTGWGRLSRKLINGIRDKQSGKTILDFLKSDGFANRNFM
                     QLIHDDSLTFKEDIQKAQVSGQGDSLHEHIANLAGSPAIKKGILQTVKVVDELVKVMGR
                     HKPENIVIEMARENQTTQKGQKNSRERMKRIEEGIKELGSQILKEHPVENTQLQNEKLY
                     LYYLQNGRDMYVDQELDINRLSDYDVDHIVPQSFLKDDSIDNKVLTRSDKNRGKSDNVP
                     SEEVVKKMKNYWRQLLNAKLITQRKFDNLTKAERGGLSELDKAGFIKRQLVETRQITKH
                     VAQILDSRMNTKYDENDKLIREVKVITLKSKLVSDFRKDFQFYKVREINNYHHAHDAYL
                     NAVVGTALIKKYPKLESEFVYGDYKVYDVRKMIAKSEQEIGKATAKYFFYSNIMNFFKT
                     EITLANGEIRKRPLIETNGETGEIVWDKGRDFATVRKVLSMPQVNIVKKTEVQTGGFSK
                     ESILPKRNSDKLIARKKDWDPKKYGGFDSPTVAYSVLVVAKVEKGKSKKLKSVKELLGI
                     TIMERSSFEKNPIDFLEAKGYKEVKKDLIIKLPKYSLFELENGRKRMLASAGELQKGNE
                     LALPSKYVNFLYLASHYEKLKGSPEDNEQKQLFVEQHKHYLDEIIEQISEFSKRVILAD
                     ANLDKVLSAYNKHRDKPIREQAENIIHLFTLTNLGAPAAFKYFDTTIDRKRYTSTKEVL
                     DATLIHQSITGLYETRIDLSQLGGD"
     misc_feature    7496..7498
                     /label=alpha
                     /note="alpha"
     sig_peptide     7496..7498
                     /label=alpha
     promoter        complement(7499..8498)
                     /label=pENO1
     misc_feature    join(8499..8509,1..9)
                     /label=R3
ORIGIN
        1 tgtttcacgt tttgtagctt tataagcagc tttttcttga agcttaagta gagtagtgtg
       61 aaaaagagac caagtacaaa atatccacct tctgggtttt agtatttgtg ctgagccgca
      121 tgtgttgata agaggcgata aggtacagaa atgatttgct agcaatccat cattattgaa
      181 gtgtgagtgg gcacctgata tcatggcttg tttattcaat agagtctgac atagtgaaag
      241 ggagttatga aattgaagaa gactccatgg caggcatatg taaatatacc agccaatcct
      301 actacattga tccgtgatag tttagtggta gaaccaccgc ttgtcgcgcg gtagaccggg
      361 gttcaattcc ccgtcgcgga gcgcaatttc ctcagccagg ctgttttaga gctagaaata
      421 gcaagttaaa ataaggctag tccgttatca acttgaaaaa gtggcaccga gtcggtgctt
      481 tttttttttt ttcgatgaga ggagtattcg tcaggccaca tggctttctt gttctggtcg
      541 gatccatcgt tggatccccc acacaccata gcttcaaaat gtttctactc cttttttact
      601 cttccagatt ttctcggact ccgcgcatcg ccgtaccact tcaaaacacc caagcacagc
      661 atactaaatt ttccctcttt cttcctctag ggtgtcgtta attacccgta ctaaaggttt
      721 ggaaaagaaa aaagagaccg cctcgtttct ttttcttcgt cgaaaaaggc aataaaaatt
      781 tttatcacgt ttctttttct tgaaattttt ttttttagtt tttttctctt tcagtgacct
      841 ccattgatat ttaagttaat aaacggtctt caatttctca agtttcagtt tcatttttct
      901 tgttctatta caactttttt tacttcttgt tcattagaaa gaaagcatag caatctaatc
      961 taaggggcgg tgttgacaat taatcatcgg catagtatat cggcatagta taatacgaca
     1021 aggtgaggaa ctaaaccatg agccatattc aacgggaaac gtcttgctcg aggccgcgat
     1081 taaattccaa catggatgct gatttatatg ggtataaatg ggctcgcgat aatgtcgggc
     1141 aatcaggtgc gacaatctat cgattgtatg ggaagcccga tgcgccagag ttgtttctga
     1201 aacatggcaa aggtagcgtt gccaatgatg ttacagatga gatggtcaga ctaaactggc
     1261 tgacggaatt tatgcctctt ccgaccatca agcattttat ccgtactcct gatgatgcat
     1321 ggttactcac cactgcgatc cccgggaaaa cagcattcca ggtattagaa gaatatcctg
     1381 attcaggtga aaatattgtt gatgcgctgg cagtgttcct gcgccggttg cattcgattc
     1441 ctgtttgtaa ttgtcctttt aacagcgatc gcgtatttcg tctcgctcag gcgcaatcac
     1501 gaatgaataa cggtttggtt gatgcgagtg attttgatga cgagcgtaat ggctggcctg
     1561 ttgaacaagt ctggaaagaa atgcataagc ttttgccatt ctcaccggat tcagtcgtca
     1621 ctcatggtga tttctcactt gataacctta tttttgacga ggggaaatta ataggttgta
     1681 ttgatgttgg acgagtcgga atcgcagacc gataccagga tcttgccatc ctatggaact
     1741 gcctcggtga gttttctcct tcattacaga aacggctttt tcaaaaatat ggtattgata
     1801 atcctgatat gaataaattg cagtttcatt tgatgctcga tgagtttttc taacacgtcc
     1861 gacggcggcc cacgggtccc aggcctcgga gatccgtccc ccttttcctt tgtcgatatc
     1921 atgtaattag ttatgtcacg cttacattca cgccctcccc ccacatccgc tctaaccgaa
     1981 aaggaaggag ttagacaacc tgaagtctag gtccctattt atttttttat agttatgtta
     2041 gtattaagaa cgttatttat atttcaaatt tttctttttt ttctgtacag acgcgtgtac
     2101 gcatgtaaca ttatactgaa aaccttgctt gagaaggttt tgggacgctc gaaggcttta
     2161 atttgcaagc tggagaccaa catgtgagca aaaggccagc aaaaggccag gaaccgtaaa
     2221 aaggccgcgt tgctggcgtt tttccatagg ctccgccccc ctgacgagca tcacaaaaat
     2281 cgacgctcaa gtcagaggtg gcgaaacccg acaggactat aaagatacca ggcgtttccc
     2341 cctggaagct ccctcgtgcg ctctcctgtt ccgaccctgc cgcttaccgg atacctgtcc
     2401 gcctttctcc cttcgggaag cgtggcgctt tctcaatgct cacgctgtag gtatctcagt
     2461 tcggtgtagg tcgttcgctc caagctgggc tgtgtgcacg aaccccccgt tcagcccgac
     2521 cgctgcgcct tatccggtaa ctatcgtctt gagtccaacc cggtaagaca cgacttatcg
     2581 ccactggcag cagccactgg taacaggatt agcagagcga ggtatgtagg cggtgctaca
     2641 gagttcttga agtggtggcc taactacggc tacactagaa ggacagtatt tggtatctgc
     2701 gctctgctga agccagttac cttcggaaaa agagttggta gctcttgatc cggcaaacaa
     2761 accaccgctg gtagcggtgg tttttttgtt tgcaagcagc agattacgcg cagaaaaaaa
     2821 ggatctcaag aagatccttt gatcttttct acgggagagg gcaaataggc aggttcgcct
     2881 tcgtcacgct aggaggcaat tctataagaa tgcactcgag ataagctggg ggaacattcg
     2941 cgaaaatgaa acaagtcggc tgttatagta tatttattat aatattgaaa gatctcaaaa
     3001 gactacttat ttttgaatga accaagtatg aaatcaacct atttggggtt gaccaaaata
     3061 agtaaatatt aattgtcgag tctgacgctc agtggaacga aaactcacgt taagggattt
     3121 tggtcatgag atcaagtcct tagacttggg agtcattaag taatagcaag gtaaagtaat
     3181 acagggagtt caaggctcac ccgccagcca tattacagta aagtagaaaa gataaatcga
     3241 tcaaagttac aaacaataac agtaaatgaa gaaaacatca atgttaacga acaaaataca
     3301 aatatatcat gcttgtatta ttattatgtt aataaaataa attaaagctt caagcaattc
     3361 acaccttcct cttcttcttg gggtcagccc tgctgtctcc accgagctga gagaggtcga
     3421 ttcttgtttc atagagcccc gtaattgact gatgaatcag tgtggcgtcc aggacctcct
     3481 ttgtagaggt gtaccgcttt ctgtctatgg tggtgtcgaa gtacttgaag gctgcaggcg
     3541 cgcccaagtt ggtcagagta aacaagtgga taatgttttc tgcctgctcc ctgatgggct
     3601 tatccctgtg cttattgtaa gcagaaagca ccttatcgag gttagcgtcg gcgaggatca
     3661 ctcttttgga gaattcgctt atttgctcga tgatctcatc aaggtagtgt ttgtgttgtt
     3721 ccacgaacag ctgcttctgc tcattatctt cgggagaccc tttgagcttt tcatagtggc
     3781 tggccagata caagaaatta acgtatttag agggcagtgc cagctcgtta cctttctgca
     3841 gctcgcccgc actagcgagc attcgtttcc ggccgttttc aagctcaaag agagagtact
     3901 tgggaagctt aatgatgagg tcttttttga cctctttata tcctttcgcc tcgagaaagt
     3961 cgatggggtt tttttcgaag cttgatcgct ccatgattgt gatgcccagc agttccttga
     4021 cgcttttgag ttttttagac ttccctttct ccactttggc cacaaccagt acactgtaag
     4081 cgactgtagg agaatcgaat ccgccgtatt tcttggggtc ccaatctttt ttgcgtgcga
     4141 tcagcttgtc gctgttcctt ttcgggagga tactttcctt ggagaagcct ccggtctgta
     4201 cttcggtctt tttaacgatg ttcacctgcg gcatggacag gaccttccgg actgtcgcga
     4261 aatccctacc cttgtcccac acgatttctc ctgtttctcc gtttgtttcg ataagtggtc
     4321 gcttccgaat ctctccattg gccagtgtaa tctcggtctt gaaaaaattc ataatattgc
     4381 tgtaaaagaa gtacttagcg gtggccttgc ctatttcctg ctcagacttt gcgatcattt
     4441 tcctaacatc gtacacttta tagtctccgt aaacaaattc agattcaagc ttgggatatt
     4501 ttttgataag tgcagtgcct accactgcat tcaggtaggc atcatgcgca tggtggtaat
     4561 tgttgatctc tctcacctta taaaactgaa agtcctttct gaaatctgag accagcttag
     4621 acttcagagt aataactttc acctctcgaa tcagtttgtc attttcatcg tacttggtgt
     4681 tcatgcgtga atcgagaatt tgggccacgt gcttggtgat ctggcgtgtc tcaacaagct
     4741 gccttttgat gaagccggct ttatccaact cagacaggcc acctcgttca gccttagtca
     4801 gattatcgaa cttccgttgt gtgatcagtt tggcgttcag cagctgccgc caataatttt
     4861 tcattttctt gacaacttct tctgagggga cgttatcact cttccctcta tttttatcgg
     4921 atcttgtcaa cactttatta tcaatagaat catctttgag aaaagactgg ggcacgatat
     4981 gatccacgtc gtagtcggag agccgattga tgtccagttc ctgatccacg tacatgtccc
     5041 tgccgttctg caggtagtac aggtagagct tctcattctg aagctgggtg ttttcaactg
     5101 ggtgttcctt aaggatttgg gaccccagtt cttttatacc ctcttcaatc ctcttcatcc
     5161 tttccctact gttcttctgt cccttctggg tagtttggtt ctctcgggcc atctcgataa
     5221 cgatattctc gggcttatgc cttcccatta ctttgacgag ttcatccacg accttaacgg
     5281 tctgcagtat tccctttttg atagctgggc tacctgcaag attagcgatg tgctcgtgaa
     5341 gactgtcccc ctggccagaa acttgtgctt tctggatgtc ctccttaaag gtgagagagt
     5401 catcatggat caactgcatg aagttccggt tggcaaatcc atcggactta agaaaatcca
     5461 ggattgtctt tccactctgc ttgtctcgga tcccattgat cagttttctt gacagccgcc
     5521 cccatcctgt atatcggcgc ctcttgagct gtttcatgac tttgtcgtcg aagagatgag
     5581 cgtaagtttt caagcgttct tcaatcatct ccctatcttc aaacaacgta agggtgagga
     5641 caatgtcctc aagaatgtcc tcgttctcct cattgtccag gaagtccttg tctttaatga
     5701 ttttcaggag atcgtgatac gttcccaggg atgcgttgaa gcgatcctcc actccgctga
     5761 tttcaacaga gtcgaaacat tcaatctttt tgaaatagtc ttctttgagc tgtttcacgg
     5821 taactttccg gttcgtcttg aagaggaggt ccacgatagc tttcttctgc tctccagaca
     5881 ggaatgctgg ctttctcatc ccttctgtga cgtatttgac cttggtgagc tcgttataaa
     5941 ctgtgaagta ctcgtacagc agagagtgtt taggaagcac cttttcgtta ggcagatttt
     6001 tatcaaagtt agtcatcctt tcgatgaagg actgggcaga ggccccctta tccacgactt
     6061 cctcgaagtt ccagggagtg atggtctctt ctgatttgcg agtcatccac gcgaatctgg
     6121 aatttccccg ggcgaggggg cctacatagt agggtatccg aaatgtgagg attttctcaa
     6181 tcttttccct gttatctttc aaaaaggggt agaaatcctc ttgccgcctg aggatagcgt
     6241 gcagttcgcc caggtgaatc tggtggggga tgcttccatt gtcgaaagtg cgctgtttgc
     6301 gcaacagatc ttctctgtta agctttacca gcagctcctc ggtgccgtcc attttttcca
     6361 agatgggctt aataaatttg taaaattcct cctggcttgc tccgccgtca atgtatccgg
     6421 cgtagccatt tttagactga tcgaagaaaa tttccttgta cttctcaggc agttgctgtc
     6481 tgacaagggc cttcagcaaa gtcaagtctt ggtggtgctc atcatagcgc ttgatcatac
     6541 tagcgctcag cggagctttg gtgatctccg tgttcactcg cagaatatca ctcagcagaa
     6601 tggcgtctga caggttcttt gccgccaaaa aaaggtctgc gtactggtcg ccgatctggg
     6661 ccagcagatt gtcgagatca tcatcgtagg tgtctttgct cagttgaagc ttggcatctt
     6721 cggccaggtc gaagttagat ttaaagttgg gggtcagccc gagtgacagg gcgataagat
     6781 taccaaacag gccgttcttc ttctccccag ggagctgtgc gatgaggttt tcgagccgcc
     6841 gggatttgga cagcctagcg ctcaggattg ctttggcgtc aactccggat gcgttgatcg
     6901 ggttctcttc gaaaagctga ttgtaagtct gaaccagttg gataaagagt ttgtcgacat
     6961 cgctgttgtc tgggttcagg tccccctcga tgaggaagtg tccccgaaat ttgatcatat
     7021 gcgccagcgc gagatagatc aaccgcaagt cagccttatc agtactgtct acaagcttct
     7081 tcctcagatg atatatggtt gggtactttt catggtacgc cacctcgtcc acgatattgc
     7141 caaagattgg gtggcgctcg tgctttttat cctcctccac caaaaaggac tcctccagcc
     7201 tatggaagaa agagtcatcc accttagcca tctcattact aaagatctcc tgcaggtagc
     7261 agatccgatt ctttctgcgg gtatatctgc gccgtgctgt tcttttgagc cgcgtggctt
     7321 cggccgtctc cccggagtcg aacaggaggg cgccaatgag gttcttcttt atgctgtggc
     7381 gatcggtatt gcccagaact ttgaattttt tgctcggcac cttgtactcg tccgtaatga
     7441 cggcccaacc gacgctgttt gtgccgatat cgagcccaat ggagtacttc ttgtccattt
     7501 ttagatgtag attgttataa ttgtgtgttt caaccaagaa gacaaaagcc tgctagatgt
     7561 gctgtattta tatcttttca ggaccagggt ggatcgtggt ttgcagcata tttcaagtgg
     7621 ttctatattc gcgacggaag ccatcgaagc gtatagacgt cacatgagat ggctcatcga
     7681 ttaggagcac aaacgccatt atcagacgtc tagattgaga ctgtacgaag ctcgttaatt
     7741 gaacaagatt acatatgaat tacatgtttc aatctagcca atggctttgt caattcacca
     7801 taacagtact gtgagggggg tgcgagagat cagtcttcat accttaacta tttcttgcgc
     7861 agagacacta ccaggggacg gagcggagga acctgttcca tcggttaagg ttggtcctat
     7921 gcatggggtc aagaagagga gggtagctat gcgccgactc aattgctgtc gtgatggctt
     7981 gaagttaacc atccgtggtt agggccaatt gcaaggcaaa tttacggtga tcctctcttc
     8041 tgttcaacgt ccctcactgt ttccaatgat acccggggac aacagaggtt attgaagata
     8101 ccgcccggag gtaagtttaa acgggtgaga ggaaaattac cattgaacgg cccctaaaga
     8161 atgttttacc ggggcgtaaa tttgttagct tctcttgctg gttgtgagtc ctgtccggtg
     8221 cggacttgtg tcatgactag gaatctgggg ttgggactag aactgtttta gagttgatga
     8281 ggtaaagtag gtgagataca tgcagtatgt atgattatgt aacgtataac atctctccta
     8341 tgatgaattc actgttcctt agaaaaattg acagataact gccaagaaag atcacattta
     8401 taacggttgc cttttgccat cgtttgttct ttaaatctca tttagcatgg tttggaattg
     8461 tgtgattttg cccaggtact ttcctctcac tctttcatac catgggata
//
