# Supplementary material for: Simplified Gene Knockout by CRISPR-Cas9-Induced Homologous Recombination
Source: ACS Synth Biol. 2021 Dec 9;11(1):497–501. doi: 10.1021/acssynbio.1c00194 (PMC8787811; doi:10.1021/acssynbio.1c00194)
Supplement: Supplementary file 1 — sb1c00194_si_001.zip [file sb1c00194_si_001.zip › Sequence files/CRISPR plasmid - mig2 C.gb]

LOCUS       Exported                8509 bp ds-DNA     circular SYN 13-SEP-2021
DEFINITION  synthetic circular DNA
ACCESSION   .
VERSION     .
KEYWORDS    .
SOURCE      synthetic DNA construct
  ORGANISM  synthetic DNA construct
REFERENCE   1  (bases 1 to 8509)
  AUTHORS   dalvie
  TITLE     Direct Submission
  JOURNAL   Exported Monday, Sep 13, 2021 from SnapGene 5.1.4.1
            https://www.snapgene.com
FEATURES             Location/Qualifiers
     source          1..8509
                     /organism="synthetic DNA construct"
                     /mol_type="other DNA"
     promoter        10..382
                     /label=PG2
     primer_bind     363..422
                     /label=JRB520
     primer_bind     363..422
                     /label=JRB521
     primer_bind     363..422
                     /label=JRB522
     primer_bind     363..422
                     /label=JRB523
     primer_bind     363..422
                     /label=JRB524
     primer_bind     363..422
                     /label=JRB525
     primer_bind     363..422
                     /label=JRB526
     primer_bind     363..422
                     /label=JRB527
     primer_bind     363..422
                     /label=JRB528
     primer_bind     363..422
                     /label=JRB529
     primer_bind     363..422
                     /label=JRB530
     primer_bind     363..422
                     /label=JRB531
     primer_bind     363..422
                     /label=JRB532
     primer_bind     363..422
                     /label=JRB533
     primer_bind     363..422
                     /label=JRB534
     primer_bind     363..422
                     /label=JRB535
     primer_bind     363..422
                     /label=JRB536
     primer_bind     363..422
                     /label=JRB537
     primer_bind     363..422
                     /label=JRB538
     primer_bind     363..422
                     /label=JRB539
     primer_bind     363..422
                     /label=JRB540
     primer_bind     363..422
                     /label=JRB541
     primer_bind     363..422
                     /label=JRB542
     primer_bind     363..422
                     /label=JRB543
     primer_bind     363..422
                     /label=JRB544
     primer_bind     363..422
                     /label=JRB545
     primer_bind     363..422
                     /label=JRB546
     primer_bind     363..422
                     /label=JRB547
     primer_bind     363..422
                     /label=JRB548
     primer_bind     363..422
                     /label=JRB549
     primer_bind     363..422
                     /label=JRB550
     primer_bind     363..422
                     /label=JRB551
     primer_bind     363..422
                     /label=JRB552
     primer_bind     363..422
                     /label=JRB553
     primer_bind     363..422
                     /label=JRB554
     primer_bind     363..422
                     /label=JRB555
     primer_bind     363..422
                     /label=JRB556
     primer_bind     363..422
                     /label=JRB557
     primer_bind     363..422
                     /label=JRB558
     primer_bind     363..422
                     /label=JRB559
     primer_bind     363..422
                     /label=JRB560
     primer_bind     363..422
                     /label=JRB561
     primer_bind     363..422
                     /label=JRB562
     primer_bind     363..422
                     /label=JRB563
     primer_bind     363..422
                     /label=JRB564
     primer_bind     363..422
                     /label=JRB565
     primer_bind     363..422
                     /label=JRB566
     primer_bind     363..422
                     /label=JRB567
     primer_bind     363..422
                     /label=JRB568
     primer_bind     363..422
                     /label=JRB569
     primer_bind     363..422
                     /label=JRB570
     primer_bind     363..422
                     /label=JRB571
     primer_bind     363..422
                     /label=JRB572
     primer_bind     363..422
                     /label=JRB573
     primer_bind     363..422
                     /label=JRB574
     primer_bind     363..422
                     /label=JRB575
     primer_bind     363..422
                     /label=JRB576
     primer_bind     363..422
                     /label=JRB577
     primer_bind     363..422
                     /label=JRB578
     primer_bind     363..422
                     /label=JRB579
     primer_bind     363..422
                     /label=JRB580
     primer_bind     363..422
                     /label=JRB581
     primer_bind     363..422
                     /label=JRB582
     primer_bind     363..422
                     /label=JRB583
     primer_bind     363..422
                     /label=JRB584
     primer_bind     363..422
                     /label=JRB585
     primer_bind     363..422
                     /label=JRB586
     primer_bind     363..422
                     /label=JRB587
     primer_bind     363..422
                     /label=JRB588
     primer_bind     363..422
                     /label=JRB589
     primer_bind     363..422
                     /label=JRB590
     primer_bind     363..422
                     /label=JRB591
     primer_bind     363..422
                     /label=JRB596_F
     primer_bind     363..422
                     /label=JRB597_F
     primer_bind     363..422
                     /label=JRB600
     primer_bind     363..422
                     /label=JRB646
     primer_bind     363..422
                     /label=JRB646 (1)
     primer_bind     363..422
                     /label=JRB647
     primer_bind     363..422
                     /label=JRB684
     primer_bind     363..422
                     /label=ND619
     primer_bind     363..422
                     /label=ND620
     primer_bind     363..422
                     /label=ND677
     primer_bind     363..422
                     /label=ND678
     primer_bind     363..422
                     /label=ND679
     primer_bind     363..422
                     /label=ND680
     primer_bind     complement(364..422)
                     /label=JL14
     primer_bind     complement(364..422)
                     /label=JL15
     primer_bind     complement(364..422)
                     /label=JL16
     primer_bind     complement(364..422)
                     /label=JL17
     primer_bind     complement(364..422)
                     /label=JL18
     primer_bind     365..425
                     /label=ND362
     primer_bind     366..425
                     /label=ND304
     primer_bind     366..425
                     /label=EY53
     primer_bind     366..425
                     /label=EY54
     primer_bind     366..425
                     /label=EY100
     primer_bind     366..425
                     /label=EY101
     primer_bind     366..425
                     /label=EY102
     primer_bind     366..425
                     /label=JRB106_F
     primer_bind     366..425
                     /label=JRB107_F
     primer_bind     366..425
                     /label=JRB114_F
     primer_bind     366..425
                     /label=JRB115_F
     primer_bind     366..425
                     /label=ND305
     primer_bind     366..425
                     /label=ND306
     primer_bind     366..425
                     /label=ND307
     primer_bind     366..425
                     /label=ND308
     primer_bind     366..425
                     /label=ND309
     primer_bind     366..425
                     /label=ND310
     primer_bind     366..425
                     /label=ND311
     primer_bind     366..425
                     /label=ND312
     primer_bind     366..425
                     /label=ND313
     primer_bind     366..425
                     /label=ND314
     primer_bind     366..425
                     /label=ND315
     primer_bind     366..425
                     /label=ND316
     primer_bind     366..425
                     /label=ND317
     primer_bind     366..425
                     /label=ND318
     primer_bind     366..425
                     /label=ND319
     primer_bind     366..425
                     /label=ND320
     primer_bind     366..425
                     /label=ND321
     primer_bind     366..425
                     /label=ND330
     primer_bind     366..425
                     /label=ND331
     primer_bind     366..425
                     /label=ND336
     primer_bind     366..425
                     /label=ND337
     primer_bind     366..425
                     /label=ND338
     primer_bind     366..425
                     /label=ND339
     primer_bind     366..425
                     /label=ND384
     primer_bind     366..425
                     /label=ND385
     primer_bind     366..425
                     /label=ND396
     primer_bind     366..425
                     /label=ND397
     primer_bind     366..425
                     /label=ND400
     primer_bind     366..425
                     /label=ND401
     primer_bind     366..425
                     /label=ND418
     primer_bind     366..425
                     /label=ND419
     primer_bind     366..425
                     /label=ND420
     primer_bind     366..425
                     /label=ND421
     primer_bind     366..425
                     /label=ND422
     primer_bind     366..425
                     /label=ND423
     primer_bind     366..425
                     /label=ND424
     primer_bind     366..425
                     /label=ND425
     primer_bind     366..425
                     /label=ND426
     misc_feature    383..402
                     /label=sgRNA mig2 C
     primer_bind     397..425
                     /label=ND569
     primer_bind     400..437
                     /label=EY308
     primer_bind     401..425
                     /label=ND474
     primer_bind     401..425
                     /label=ND473
     primer_bind     401..425
                     /label=ND536
     primer_bind     402..425
                     /label=JRB519_F
     primer_bind     402..425
                     /label=ND461
     primer_bind     402..425
                     /label=ND464
     primer_bind     402..425
                     /label=ND466
     primer_bind     402..425
                     /label=ND469
     primer_bind     402..425
                     /label=ND470
     primer_bind     402..425
                     /label=ND471
     primer_bind     402..425
                     /label=ND527
     primer_bind     402..425
                     /label=ND529
     primer_bind     402..425
                     /label=ND534
     primer_bind     402..425
                     /label=ND556
     primer_bind     402..425
                     /label=ND558
     primer_bind     402..425
                     /label=ND560
     ncRNA           403..482
                     /label=stgRNA
                     /ncRNA_class="guide_RNA"
     misc_RNA        403..478
                     /label=gRNA scaffold
                     /note="guide RNA scaffold for the Streptococcus pyogenes 
                     CRISPR/Cas9 system"
     primer_bind     403..425
                     /label=JL22
     primer_bind     403..425
                     /label=JL27
     primer_bind     403..425
                     /label=ND360
     primer_bind     403..425
                     /label=JRB174_F
     primer_bind     403..425
                     /label=JRB193_F
     primer_bind     403..425
                     /label=JRB515_F
     primer_bind     403..425
                     /label=JRB175_F
     primer_bind     403..425
                     /label=JRB516_F
     primer_bind     403..425
                     /label=JRB599
     primer_bind     403..425
                     /label=ND367
     primer_bind     403..425
                     /label=ND452
     primer_bind     403..425
                     /label=ND453
     primer_bind     403..425
                     /label=ND454
     primer_bind     403..425
                     /label=ND455
     primer_bind     403..425
                     /label=ND456
     primer_bind     403..425
                     /label=ND460
     primer_bind     403..425
                     /label=ND462
     primer_bind     403..425
                     /label=ND463
     primer_bind     403..425
                     /label=ND465
     primer_bind     403..425
                     /label=ND467
     primer_bind     403..425
                     /label=ND468
     primer_bind     403..425
                     /label=ND472
     primer_bind     403..425
                     /label=ND528
     primer_bind     403..425
                     /label=ND530
     primer_bind     403..425
                     /label=ND531
     primer_bind     403..425
                     /label=ND532
     primer_bind     403..425
                     /label=ND559
     primer_bind     403..425
                     /label=ND561
     primer_bind     403..425
                     /label=ND562
     primer_bind     403..425
                     /label=ND563
     primer_bind     403..425
                     /label=ND568
     primer_bind     403..425
                     /label=ND570
     primer_bind     403..425
                     /label=ND571
     primer_bind     403..425
                     /label=ND573
     primer_bind     403..425
                     /label=ND574
     primer_bind     403..425
                     /label=ND575
     primer_bind     403..425
                     /label=ND576
     primer_bind     403..425
                     /label=ND577
     terminator      483..492
                     /label=PTS
     misc_feature    493..552
                     /label=R5
     promoter        553..964
                     /gene="S. cerevisiae TEF1"
                     /label=TEF1 promoter
                     /note="promoter for EF-1-alpha"
     promoter        972..1019
                     /label=EM7 promoter
                     /note="synthetic bacterial promoter "
     CDS             1038..1853
                     /codon_start=1
                     /gene="aph(3')-Ia"
                     /product="aminoglycoside phosphotransferase"
                     /label=KanR
                     /note="confers resistance to kanamycin in bacteria or G418 
                     (Geneticin(R)) in eukaryotes"
                     /translation="MSHIQRETSCSRPRLNSNMDADLYGYKWARDNVGQSGATIYRLYG
                     KPDAPELFLKHGKGSVANDVTDEMVRLNWLTEFMPLPTIKHFIRTPDDAWLLTTAIPGK
                     TAFQVLEEYPDSGENIVDALAVFLRRLHSIPVCNCPFNSDRVFRLAQAQSRMNNGLVDA
                     SDFDDERNGWPVEQVWKEMHKLLPFSPDSVVTHGDFSLDNLIFDEGKLIGCIDVGRVGI
                     ADRYQDLAILWNCLGEFSPSLQKRLFQKYGIDNPDMNKLQFHLMLDEFF"
     terminator      1919..2166
                     /gene="S. cerevisiae CYC1"
                     /label=CYC1 terminator
                     /note="transcription terminator for CYC1"
     rep_origin      complement(2241..2829)
                     /direction=LEFT
                     /label=ori
                     /note="high-copy-number ColE1/pMB1/pBR322/pUC origin of 
                     replication"
     misc_feature    2856..2915
                     /label=R2
     rep_origin      2916..3079
                     /label=PARS1
     misc_feature    3135..3154
                     /label=R4
     terminator      complement(3155..3358)
                     /label=pPtefTT
     CDS             complement(3362..3382)
                     /codon_start=1
                     /product="nuclear localization signal of SV40 (simian virus
                     40) large T antigen"
                     /label=SV40 NLS
                     /translation="PKKKRKV"
     CDS             complement(3395..7498)
                     /codon_start=1
                     /product="Cas9 (Csn1) endonuclease from the Streptococcus 
                     pyogenes Type II CRISPR/Cas system"
                     /label=Cas9
                     /note="generates RNA-guided double strand breaks in DNA"
                     /translation="MDKKYSIGLDIGTNSVGWAVITDEYKVPSKKFKVLGNTDRHSIKK
                     NLIGALLFDSGETAEATRLKRTARRRYTRRKNRICYLQEIFSNEMAKVDDSFFHRLEES
                     FLVEEDKKHERHPIFGNIVDEVAYHEKYPTIYHLRKKLVDSTDKADLRLIYLALAHMIK
                     FRGHFLIEGDLNPDNSDVDKLFIQLVQTYNQLFEENPINASGVDAKAILSARLSKSRRL
                     ENLIAQLPGEKKNGLFGNLIALSLGLTPNFKSNFDLAEDAKLQLSKDTYDDDLDNLLAQ
                     IGDQYADLFLAAKNLSDAILLSDILRVNTEITKAPLSASMIKRYDEHHQDLTLLKALVR
                     QQLPEKYKEIFFDQSKNGYAGYIDGGASQEEFYKFIKPILEKMDGTEELLVKLNREDLL
                     RKQRTFDNGSIPHQIHLGELHAILRRQEDFYPFLKDNREKIEKILTFRIPYYVGPLARG
                     NSRFAWMTRKSEETITPWNFEEVVDKGASAQSFIERMTNFDKNLPNEKVLPKHSLLYEY
                     FTVYNELTKVKYVTEGMRKPAFLSGEQKKAIVDLLFKTNRKVTVKQLKEDYFKKIECFD
                     SVEISGVEDRFNASLGTYHDLLKIIKDKDFLDNEENEDILEDIVLTLTLFEDREMIEER
                     LKTYAHLFDDKVMKQLKRRRYTGWGRLSRKLINGIRDKQSGKTILDFLKSDGFANRNFM
                     QLIHDDSLTFKEDIQKAQVSGQGDSLHEHIANLAGSPAIKKGILQTVKVVDELVKVMGR
                     HKPENIVIEMARENQTTQKGQKNSRERMKRIEEGIKELGSQILKEHPVENTQLQNEKLY
                     LYYLQNGRDMYVDQELDINRLSDYDVDHIVPQSFLKDDSIDNKVLTRSDKNRGKSDNVP
                     SEEVVKKMKNYWRQLLNAKLITQRKFDNLTKAERGGLSELDKAGFIKRQLVETRQITKH
                     VAQILDSRMNTKYDENDKLIREVKVITLKSKLVSDFRKDFQFYKVREINNYHHAHDAYL
                     NAVVGTALIKKYPKLESEFVYGDYKVYDVRKMIAKSEQEIGKATAKYFFYSNIMNFFKT
                     EITLANGEIRKRPLIETNGETGEIVWDKGRDFATVRKVLSMPQVNIVKKTEVQTGGFSK
                     ESILPKRNSDKLIARKKDWDPKKYGGFDSPTVAYSVLVVAKVEKGKSKKLKSVKELLGI
                     TIMERSSFEKNPIDFLEAKGYKEVKKDLIIKLPKYSLFELENGRKRMLASAGELQKGNE
                     LALPSKYVNFLYLASHYEKLKGSPEDNEQKQLFVEQHKHYLDEIIEQISEFSKRVILAD
                     ANLDKVLSAYNKHRDKPIREQAENIIHLFTLTNLGAPAAFKYFDTTIDRKRYTSTKEVL
                     DATLIHQSITGLYETRIDLSQLGGD"
     misc_feature    7496..7498
                     /label=alpha
                     /note="alpha"
     sig_peptide     7496..7498
                     /label=alpha
     promoter        complement(7499..8498)
                     /label=pENO1
     misc_feature    join(8499..8509,1..9)
                     /label=R3
ORIGIN
        1 tgtttcacgt tttgtagctt tataagcagc tttttcttga agcttaagta gagtagtgtg
       61 aaaaagagac caagtacaaa atatccacct tctgggtttt agtatttgtg ctgagccgca
      121 tgtgttgata agaggcgata aggtacagaa atgatttgct agcaatccat cattattgaa
      181 gtgtgagtgg gcacctgata tcatggcttg tttattcaat agagtctgac atagtgaaag
      241 ggagttatga aattgaagaa gactccatgg caggcatatg taaatatacc agccaatcct
      301 actacattga tccgtgatag tttagtggta gaaccaccgc ttgtcgcgcg gtagaccggg
      361 gttcaattcc ccgtcgcgga gcgacacatt agaacacaca cagttttaga gctagaaata
      421 gcaagttaaa ataaggctag tccgttatca acttgaaaaa gtggcaccga gtcggtgctt
      481 tttttttttt ttcgatgaga ggagtattcg tcaggccaca tggctttctt gttctggtcg
      541 gatccatcgt tggatccccc acacaccata gcttcaaaat gtttctactc cttttttact
      601 cttccagatt ttctcggact ccgcgcatcg ccgtaccact tcaaaacacc caagcacagc
      661 atactaaatt ttccctcttt cttcctctag ggtgtcgtta attacccgta ctaaaggttt
      721 ggaaaagaaa aaagagaccg cctcgtttct ttttcttcgt cgaaaaaggc aataaaaatt
      781 tttatcacgt ttctttttct tgaaattttt ttttttagtt tttttctctt tcagtgacct
      841 ccattgatat ttaagttaat aaacggtctt caatttctca agtttcagtt tcatttttct
      901 tgttctatta caactttttt tacttcttgt tcattagaaa gaaagcatag caatctaatc
      961 taaggggcgg tgttgacaat taatcatcgg catagtatat cggcatagta taatacgaca
     1021 aggtgaggaa ctaaaccatg agccatattc aacgggaaac gtcttgctcg aggccgcgat
     1081 taaattccaa catggatgct gatttatatg ggtataaatg ggctcgcgat aatgtcgggc
     1141 aatcaggtgc gacaatctat cgattgtatg ggaagcccga tgcgccagag ttgtttctga
     1201 aacatggcaa aggtagcgtt gccaatgatg ttacagatga gatggtcaga ctaaactggc
     1261 tgacggaatt tatgcctctt ccgaccatca agcattttat ccgtactcct gatgatgcat
     1321 ggttactcac cactgcgatc cccgggaaaa cagcattcca ggtattagaa gaatatcctg
     1381 attcaggtga aaatattgtt gatgcgctgg cagtgttcct gcgccggttg cattcgattc
     1441 ctgtttgtaa ttgtcctttt aacagcgatc gcgtatttcg tctcgctcag gcgcaatcac
     1501 gaatgaataa cggtttggtt gatgcgagtg attttgatga cgagcgtaat ggctggcctg
     1561 ttgaacaagt ctggaaagaa atgcataagc ttttgccatt ctcaccggat tcagtcgtca
     1621 ctcatggtga tttctcactt gataacctta tttttgacga ggggaaatta ataggttgta
     1681 ttgatgttgg acgagtcgga atcgcagacc gataccagga tcttgccatc ctatggaact
     1741 gcctcggtga gttttctcct tcattacaga aacggctttt tcaaaaatat ggtattgata
     1801 atcctgatat gaataaattg cagtttcatt tgatgctcga tgagtttttc taacacgtcc
     1861 gacggcggcc cacgggtccc aggcctcgga gatccgtccc ccttttcctt tgtcgatatc
     1921 atgtaattag ttatgtcacg cttacattca cgccctcccc ccacatccgc tctaaccgaa
     1981 aaggaaggag ttagacaacc tgaagtctag gtccctattt atttttttat agttatgtta
     2041 gtattaagaa cgttatttat atttcaaatt tttctttttt ttctgtacag acgcgtgtac
     2101 gcatgtaaca ttatactgaa aaccttgctt gagaaggttt tgggacgctc gaaggcttta
     2161 atttgcaagc tggagaccaa catgtgagca aaaggccagc aaaaggccag gaaccgtaaa
     2221 aaggccgcgt tgctggcgtt tttccatagg ctccgccccc ctgacgagca tcacaaaaat
     2281 cgacgctcaa gtcagaggtg gcgaaacccg acaggactat aaagatacca ggcgtttccc
     2341 cctggaagct ccctcgtgcg ctctcctgtt ccgaccctgc cgcttaccgg atacctgtcc
     2401 gcctttctcc cttcgggaag cgtggcgctt tctcaatgct cacgctgtag gtatctcagt
     2461 tcggtgtagg tcgttcgctc caagctgggc tgtgtgcacg aaccccccgt tcagcccgac
     2521 cgctgcgcct tatccggtaa ctatcgtctt gagtccaacc cggtaagaca cgacttatcg
     2581 ccactggcag cagccactgg taacaggatt agcagagcga ggtatgtagg cggtgctaca
     2641 gagttcttga agtggtggcc taactacggc tacactagaa ggacagtatt tggtatctgc
     2701 gctctgctga agccagttac cttcggaaaa agagttggta gctcttgatc cggcaaacaa
     2761 accaccgctg gtagcggtgg tttttttgtt tgcaagcagc agattacgcg cagaaaaaaa
     2821 ggatctcaag aagatccttt gatcttttct acgggagagg gcaaataggc aggttcgcct
     2881 tcgtcacgct aggaggcaat tctataagaa tgcactcgag ataagctggg ggaacattcg
     2941 cgaaaatgaa acaagtcggc tgttatagta tatttattat aatattgaaa gatctcaaaa
     3001 gactacttat ttttgaatga accaagtatg aaatcaacct atttggggtt gaccaaaata
     3061 agtaaatatt aattgtcgag tctgacgctc agtggaacga aaactcacgt taagggattt
     3121 tggtcatgag atcaagtcct tagacttggg agtcattaag taatagcaag gtaaagtaat
     3181 acagggagtt caaggctcac ccgccagcca tattacagta aagtagaaaa gataaatcga
     3241 tcaaagttac aaacaataac agtaaatgaa gaaaacatca atgttaacga acaaaataca
     3301 aatatatcat gcttgtatta ttattatgtt aataaaataa attaaagctt caagcaattc
     3361 acaccttcct cttcttcttg gggtcagccc tgctgtctcc accgagctga gagaggtcga
     3421 ttcttgtttc atagagcccc gtaattgact gatgaatcag tgtggcgtcc aggacctcct
     3481 ttgtagaggt gtaccgcttt ctgtctatgg tggtgtcgaa gtacttgaag gctgcaggcg
     3541 cgcccaagtt ggtcagagta aacaagtgga taatgttttc tgcctgctcc ctgatgggct
     3601 tatccctgtg cttattgtaa gcagaaagca ccttatcgag gttagcgtcg gcgaggatca
     3661 ctcttttgga gaattcgctt atttgctcga tgatctcatc aaggtagtgt ttgtgttgtt
     3721 ccacgaacag ctgcttctgc tcattatctt cgggagaccc tttgagcttt tcatagtggc
     3781 tggccagata caagaaatta acgtatttag agggcagtgc cagctcgtta cctttctgca
     3841 gctcgcccgc actagcgagc attcgtttcc ggccgttttc aagctcaaag agagagtact
     3901 tgggaagctt aatgatgagg tcttttttga cctctttata tcctttcgcc tcgagaaagt
     3961 cgatggggtt tttttcgaag cttgatcgct ccatgattgt gatgcccagc agttccttga
     4021 cgcttttgag ttttttagac ttccctttct ccactttggc cacaaccagt acactgtaag
     4081 cgactgtagg agaatcgaat ccgccgtatt tcttggggtc ccaatctttt ttgcgtgcga
     4141 tcagcttgtc gctgttcctt ttcgggagga tactttcctt ggagaagcct ccggtctgta
     4201 cttcggtctt tttaacgatg ttcacctgcg gcatggacag gaccttccgg actgtcgcga
     4261 aatccctacc cttgtcccac acgatttctc ctgtttctcc gtttgtttcg ataagtggtc
     4321 gcttccgaat ctctccattg gccagtgtaa tctcggtctt gaaaaaattc ataatattgc
     4381 tgtaaaagaa gtacttagcg gtggccttgc ctatttcctg ctcagacttt gcgatcattt
     4441 tcctaacatc gtacacttta tagtctccgt aaacaaattc agattcaagc ttgggatatt
     4501 ttttgataag tgcagtgcct accactgcat tcaggtaggc atcatgcgca tggtggtaat
     4561 tgttgatctc tctcacctta taaaactgaa agtcctttct gaaatctgag accagcttag
     4621 acttcagagt aataactttc acctctcgaa tcagtttgtc attttcatcg tacttggtgt
     4681 tcatgcgtga atcgagaatt tgggccacgt gcttggtgat ctggcgtgtc tcaacaagct
     4741 gccttttgat gaagccggct ttatccaact cagacaggcc acctcgttca gccttagtca
     4801 gattatcgaa cttccgttgt gtgatcagtt tggcgttcag cagctgccgc caataatttt
     4861 tcattttctt gacaacttct tctgagggga cgttatcact cttccctcta tttttatcgg
     4921 atcttgtcaa cactttatta tcaatagaat catctttgag aaaagactgg ggcacgatat
     4981 gatccacgtc gtagtcggag agccgattga tgtccagttc ctgatccacg tacatgtccc
     5041 tgccgttctg caggtagtac aggtagagct tctcattctg aagctgggtg ttttcaactg
     5101 ggtgttcctt aaggatttgg gaccccagtt cttttatacc ctcttcaatc ctcttcatcc
     5161 tttccctact gttcttctgt cccttctggg tagtttggtt ctctcgggcc atctcgataa
     5221 cgatattctc gggcttatgc cttcccatta ctttgacgag ttcatccacg accttaacgg
     5281 tctgcagtat tccctttttg atagctgggc tacctgcaag attagcgatg tgctcgtgaa
     5341 gactgtcccc ctggccagaa acttgtgctt tctggatgtc ctccttaaag gtgagagagt
     5401 catcatggat caactgcatg aagttccggt tggcaaatcc atcggactta agaaaatcca
     5461 ggattgtctt tccactctgc ttgtctcgga tcccattgat cagttttctt gacagccgcc
     5521 cccatcctgt atatcggcgc ctcttgagct gtttcatgac tttgtcgtcg aagagatgag
     5581 cgtaagtttt caagcgttct tcaatcatct ccctatcttc aaacaacgta agggtgagga
     5641 caatgtcctc aagaatgtcc tcgttctcct cattgtccag gaagtccttg tctttaatga
     5701 ttttcaggag atcgtgatac gttcccaggg atgcgttgaa gcgatcctcc actccgctga
     5761 tttcaacaga gtcgaaacat tcaatctttt tgaaatagtc ttctttgagc tgtttcacgg
     5821 taactttccg gttcgtcttg aagaggaggt ccacgatagc tttcttctgc tctccagaca
     5881 ggaatgctgg ctttctcatc ccttctgtga cgtatttgac cttggtgagc tcgttataaa
     5941 ctgtgaagta ctcgtacagc agagagtgtt taggaagcac cttttcgtta ggcagatttt
     6001 tatcaaagtt agtcatcctt tcgatgaagg actgggcaga ggccccctta tccacgactt
     6061 cctcgaagtt ccagggagtg atggtctctt ctgatttgcg agtcatccac gcgaatctgg
     6121 aatttccccg ggcgaggggg cctacatagt agggtatccg aaatgtgagg attttctcaa
     6181 tcttttccct gttatctttc aaaaaggggt agaaatcctc ttgccgcctg aggatagcgt
     6241 gcagttcgcc caggtgaatc tggtggggga tgcttccatt gtcgaaagtg cgctgtttgc
     6301 gcaacagatc ttctctgtta agctttacca gcagctcctc ggtgccgtcc attttttcca
     6361 agatgggctt aataaatttg taaaattcct cctggcttgc tccgccgtca atgtatccgg
     6421 cgtagccatt tttagactga tcgaagaaaa tttccttgta cttctcaggc agttgctgtc
     6481 tgacaagggc cttcagcaaa gtcaagtctt ggtggtgctc atcatagcgc ttgatcatac
     6541 tagcgctcag cggagctttg gtgatctccg tgttcactcg cagaatatca ctcagcagaa
     6601 tggcgtctga caggttcttt gccgccaaaa aaaggtctgc gtactggtcg ccgatctggg
     6661 ccagcagatt gtcgagatca tcatcgtagg tgtctttgct cagttgaagc ttggcatctt
     6721 cggccaggtc gaagttagat ttaaagttgg gggtcagccc gagtgacagg gcgataagat
     6781 taccaaacag gccgttcttc ttctccccag ggagctgtgc gatgaggttt tcgagccgcc
     6841 gggatttgga cagcctagcg ctcaggattg ctttggcgtc aactccggat gcgttgatcg
     6901 ggttctcttc gaaaagctga ttgtaagtct gaaccagttg gataaagagt ttgtcgacat
     6961 cgctgttgtc tgggttcagg tccccctcga tgaggaagtg tccccgaaat ttgatcatat
     7021 gcgccagcgc gagatagatc aaccgcaagt cagccttatc agtactgtct acaagcttct
     7081 tcctcagatg atatatggtt gggtactttt catggtacgc cacctcgtcc acgatattgc
     7141 caaagattgg gtggcgctcg tgctttttat cctcctccac caaaaaggac tcctccagcc
     7201 tatggaagaa agagtcatcc accttagcca tctcattact aaagatctcc tgcaggtagc
     7261 agatccgatt ctttctgcgg gtatatctgc gccgtgctgt tcttttgagc cgcgtggctt
     7321 cggccgtctc cccggagtcg aacaggaggg cgccaatgag gttcttcttt atgctgtggc
     7381 gatcggtatt gcccagaact ttgaattttt tgctcggcac cttgtactcg tccgtaatga
     7441 cggcccaacc gacgctgttt gtgccgatat cgagcccaat ggagtacttc ttgtccattt
     7501 ttagatgtag attgttataa ttgtgtgttt caaccaagaa gacaaaagcc tgctagatgt
     7561 gctgtattta tatcttttca ggaccagggt ggatcgtggt ttgcagcata tttcaagtgg
     7621 ttctatattc gcgacggaag ccatcgaagc gtatagacgt cacatgagat ggctcatcga
     7681 ttaggagcac aaacgccatt atcagacgtc tagattgaga ctgtacgaag ctcgttaatt
     7741 gaacaagatt acatatgaat tacatgtttc aatctagcca atggctttgt caattcacca
     7801 taacagtact gtgagggggg tgcgagagat cagtcttcat accttaacta tttcttgcgc
     7861 agagacacta ccaggggacg gagcggagga acctgttcca tcggttaagg ttggtcctat
     7921 gcatggggtc aagaagagga gggtagctat gcgccgactc aattgctgtc gtgatggctt
     7981 gaagttaacc atccgtggtt agggccaatt gcaaggcaaa tttacggtga tcctctcttc
     8041 tgttcaacgt ccctcactgt ttccaatgat acccggggac aacagaggtt attgaagata
     8101 ccgcccggag gtaagtttaa acgggtgaga ggaaaattac cattgaacgg cccctaaaga
     8161 atgttttacc ggggcgtaaa tttgttagct tctcttgctg gttgtgagtc ctgtccggtg
     8221 cggacttgtg tcatgactag gaatctgggg ttgggactag aactgtttta gagttgatga
     8281 ggtaaagtag gtgagataca tgcagtatgt atgattatgt aacgtataac atctctccta
     8341 tgatgaattc actgttcctt agaaaaattg acagataact gccaagaaag atcacattta
     8401 taacggttgc cttttgccat cgtttgttct ttaaatctca tttagcatgg tttggaattg
     8461 tgtgattttg cccaggtact ttcctctcac tctttcatac catgggata
//
