# Supplementary material for: Simplified Gene Knockout by CRISPR-Cas9-Induced Homologous Recombination
Source: ACS Synth Biol. 2021 Dec 9;11(1):497–501. doi: 10.1021/acssynbio.1c00194 (PMC8787811; doi:10.1021/acssynbio.1c00194)
Supplement: Supplementary file 1 — sb1c00194_si_001.zip [file sb1c00194_si_001.zip › Sequence files/CRISPR plasmid - mig1 A.gb]

LOCUS       Exported                8509 bp ds-DNA     circular SYN 13-SEP-2021
DEFINITION  synthetic circular DNA
ACCESSION   .
VERSION     .
KEYWORDS    .
SOURCE      synthetic DNA construct
  ORGANISM  synthetic DNA construct
REFERENCE   1  (bases 1 to 8509)
  AUTHORS   dalvie
  TITLE     Direct Submission
  JOURNAL   Exported Monday, Sep 13, 2021 from SnapGene 5.1.4.1
            https://www.snapgene.com
FEATURES             Location/Qualifiers
     source          1..8509
                     /organism="synthetic DNA construct"
                     /mol_type="other DNA"
     promoter        10..382
                     /label=PG2
     misc_feature    383..402
                     /label=sgRNA mig1 A
     ncRNA           403..482
                     /label=stgRNA
                     /ncRNA_class="guide_RNA"
     misc_RNA        403..478
                     /label=gRNA scaffold
                     /note="guide RNA scaffold for the Streptococcus pyogenes 
                     CRISPR/Cas9 system"
     terminator      483..492
                     /label=PTS
     misc_feature    493..552
                     /label=R5
     promoter        553..964
                     /gene="S. cerevisiae TEF1"
                     /label=TEF1 promoter
                     /note="promoter for EF-1-alpha"
     promoter        972..1019
                     /label=EM7 promoter
                     /note="synthetic bacterial promoter "
     CDS             1038..1853
                     /codon_start=1
                     /gene="aph(3')-Ia"
                     /product="aminoglycoside phosphotransferase"
                     /label=KanR
                     /note="confers resistance to kanamycin in bacteria or G418 
                     (Geneticin(R)) in eukaryotes"
                     /translation="MSHIQRETSCSRPRLNSNMDADLYGYKWARDNVGQSGATIYRLYG
                     KPDAPELFLKHGKGSVANDVTDEMVRLNWLTEFMPLPTIKHFIRTPDDAWLLTTAIPGK
                     TAFQVLEEYPDSGENIVDALAVFLRRLHSIPVCNCPFNSDRVFRLAQAQSRMNNGLVDA
                     SDFDDERNGWPVEQVWKEMHKLLPFSPDSVVTHGDFSLDNLIFDEGKLIGCIDVGRVGI
                     ADRYQDLAILWNCLGEFSPSLQKRLFQKYGIDNPDMNKLQFHLMLDEFF"
     terminator      1919..2166
                     /gene="S. cerevisiae CYC1"
                     /label=CYC1 terminator
                     /note="transcription terminator for CYC1"
     rep_origin      complement(2241..2829)
                     /direction=LEFT
                     /label=ori
                     /note="high-copy-number ColE1/pMB1/pBR322/pUC origin of 
                     replication"
     misc_feature    2856..2915
                     /label=R2
     rep_origin      2916..3079
                     /label=PARS1
     misc_feature    3135..3154
                     /label=R4
     terminator      complement(3155..3358)
                     /label=pPtefTT
     CDS             complement(3362..3382)
                     /codon_start=1
                     /product="nuclear localization signal of SV40 (simian virus
                     40) large T antigen"
                     /label=SV40 NLS
                     /translation="PKKKRKV"
     CDS             complement(3395..7498)
                     /codon_start=1
                     /product="Cas9 (Csn1) endonuclease from the Streptococcus 
                     pyogenes Type II CRISPR/Cas system"
                     /label=Cas9
                     /note="generates RNA-guided double strand breaks in DNA"
                     /translation="MDKKYSIGLDIGTNSVGWAVITDEYKVPSKKFKVLGNTDRHSIKK
                     NLIGALLFDSGETAEATRLKRTARRRYTRRKNRICYLQEIFSNEMAKVDDSFFHRLEES
                     FLVEEDKKHERHPIFGNIVDEVAYHEKYPTIYHLRKKLVDSTDKADLRLIYLALAHMIK
                     FRGHFLIEGDLNPDNSDVDKLFIQLVQTYNQLFEENPINASGVDAKAILSARLSKSRRL
                     ENLIAQLPGEKKNGLFGNLIALSLGLTPNFKSNFDLAEDAKLQLSKDTYDDDLDNLLAQ
                     IGDQYADLFLAAKNLSDAILLSDILRVNTEITKAPLSASMIKRYDEHHQDLTLLKALVR
                     QQLPEKYKEIFFDQSKNGYAGYIDGGASQEEFYKFIKPILEKMDGTEELLVKLNREDLL
                     RKQRTFDNGSIPHQIHLGELHAILRRQEDFYPFLKDNREKIEKILTFRIPYYVGPLARG
                     NSRFAWMTRKSEETITPWNFEEVVDKGASAQSFIERMTNFDKNLPNEKVLPKHSLLYEY
                     FTVYNELTKVKYVTEGMRKPAFLSGEQKKAIVDLLFKTNRKVTVKQLKEDYFKKIECFD
                     SVEISGVEDRFNASLGTYHDLLKIIKDKDFLDNEENEDILEDIVLTLTLFEDREMIEER
                     LKTYAHLFDDKVMKQLKRRRYTGWGRLSRKLINGIRDKQSGKTILDFLKSDGFANRNFM
                     QLIHDDSLTFKEDIQKAQVSGQGDSLHEHIANLAGSPAIKKGILQTVKVVDELVKVMGR
                     HKPENIVIEMARENQTTQKGQKNSRERMKRIEEGIKELGSQILKEHPVENTQLQNEKLY
                     LYYLQNGRDMYVDQELDINRLSDYDVDHIVPQSFLKDDSIDNKVLTRSDKNRGKSDNVP
                     SEEVVKKMKNYWRQLLNAKLITQRKFDNLTKAERGGLSELDKAGFIKRQLVETRQITKH
                     VAQILDSRMNTKYDENDKLIREVKVITLKSKLVSDFRKDFQFYKVREINNYHHAHDAYL
                     NAVVGTALIKKYPKLESEFVYGDYKVYDVRKMIAKSEQEIGKATAKYFFYSNIMNFFKT
                     EITLANGEIRKRPLIETNGETGEIVWDKGRDFATVRKVLSMPQVNIVKKTEVQTGGFSK
                     ESILPKRNSDKLIARKKDWDPKKYGGFDSPTVAYSVLVVAKVEKGKSKKLKSVKELLGI
                     TIMERSSFEKNPIDFLEAKGYKEVKKDLIIKLPKYSLFELENGRKRMLASAGELQKGNE
                     LALPSKYVNFLYLASHYEKLKGSPEDNEQKQLFVEQHKHYLDEIIEQISEFSKRVILAD
                     ANLDKVLSAYNKHRDKPIREQAENIIHLFTLTNLGAPAAFKYFDTTIDRKRYTSTKEVL
                     DATLIHQSITGLYETRIDLSQLGGD"
     misc_feature    7496..7498
                     /label=alpha
                     /note="alpha"
     sig_peptide     7496..7498
                     /label=alpha
     promoter        complement(7499..8498)
                     /label=pENO1
     misc_feature    join(8499..8509,1..9)
                     /label=R3
ORIGIN
        1 tgtttcacgt tttgtagctt tataagcagc tttttcttga agcttaagta gagtagtgtg
       61 aaaaagagac caagtacaaa atatccacct tctgggtttt agtatttgtg ctgagccgca
      121 tgtgttgata agaggcgata aggtacagaa atgatttgct agcaatccat cattattgaa
      181 gtgtgagtgg gcacctgata tcatggcttg tttattcaat agagtctgac atagtgaaag
      241 ggagttatga aattgaagaa gactccatgg caggcatatg taaatatacc agccaatcct
      301 actacattga tccgtgatag tttagtggta gaaccaccgc ttgtcgcgcg gtagaccggg
      361 gttcaattcc ccgtcgcgga gcgtttgcgt tagaagactc cggttttaga gctagaaata
      421 gcaagttaaa ataaggctag tccgttatca acttgaaaaa gtggcaccga gtcggtgctt
      481 tttttttttt ttcgatgaga ggagtattcg tcaggccaca tggctttctt gttctggtcg
      541 gatccatcgt tggatccccc acacaccata gcttcaaaat gtttctactc cttttttact
      601 cttccagatt ttctcggact ccgcgcatcg ccgtaccact tcaaaacacc caagcacagc
      661 atactaaatt ttccctcttt cttcctctag ggtgtcgtta attacccgta ctaaaggttt
      721 ggaaaagaaa aaagagaccg cctcgtttct ttttcttcgt cgaaaaaggc aataaaaatt
      781 tttatcacgt ttctttttct tgaaattttt ttttttagtt tttttctctt tcagtgacct
      841 ccattgatat ttaagttaat aaacggtctt caatttctca agtttcagtt tcatttttct
      901 tgttctatta caactttttt tacttcttgt tcattagaaa gaaagcatag caatctaatc
      961 taaggggcgg tgttgacaat taatcatcgg catagtatat cggcatagta taatacgaca
     1021 aggtgaggaa ctaaaccatg agccatattc aacgggaaac gtcttgctcg aggccgcgat
     1081 taaattccaa catggatgct gatttatatg ggtataaatg ggctcgcgat aatgtcgggc
     1141 aatcaggtgc gacaatctat cgattgtatg ggaagcccga tgcgccagag ttgtttctga
     1201 aacatggcaa aggtagcgtt gccaatgatg ttacagatga gatggtcaga ctaaactggc
     1261 tgacggaatt tatgcctctt ccgaccatca agcattttat ccgtactcct gatgatgcat
     1321 ggttactcac cactgcgatc cccgggaaaa cagcattcca ggtattagaa gaatatcctg
     1381 attcaggtga aaatattgtt gatgcgctgg cagtgttcct gcgccggttg cattcgattc
     1441 ctgtttgtaa ttgtcctttt aacagcgatc gcgtatttcg tctcgctcag gcgcaatcac
     1501 gaatgaataa cggtttggtt gatgcgagtg attttgatga cgagcgtaat ggctggcctg
     1561 ttgaacaagt ctggaaagaa atgcataagc ttttgccatt ctcaccggat tcagtcgtca
     1621 ctcatggtga tttctcactt gataacctta tttttgacga ggggaaatta ataggttgta
     1681 ttgatgttgg acgagtcgga atcgcagacc gataccagga tcttgccatc ctatggaact
     1741 gcctcggtga gttttctcct tcattacaga aacggctttt tcaaaaatat ggtattgata
     1801 atcctgatat gaataaattg cagtttcatt tgatgctcga tgagtttttc taacacgtcc
     1861 gacggcggcc cacgggtccc aggcctcgga gatccgtccc ccttttcctt tgtcgatatc
     1921 atgtaattag ttatgtcacg cttacattca cgccctcccc ccacatccgc tctaaccgaa
     1981 aaggaaggag ttagacaacc tgaagtctag gtccctattt atttttttat agttatgtta
     2041 gtattaagaa cgttatttat atttcaaatt tttctttttt ttctgtacag acgcgtgtac
     2101 gcatgtaaca ttatactgaa aaccttgctt gagaaggttt tgggacgctc gaaggcttta
     2161 atttgcaagc tggagaccaa catgtgagca aaaggccagc aaaaggccag gaaccgtaaa
     2221 aaggccgcgt tgctggcgtt tttccatagg ctccgccccc ctgacgagca tcacaaaaat
     2281 cgacgctcaa gtcagaggtg gcgaaacccg acaggactat aaagatacca ggcgtttccc
     2341 cctggaagct ccctcgtgcg ctctcctgtt ccgaccctgc cgcttaccgg atacctgtcc
     2401 gcctttctcc cttcgggaag cgtggcgctt tctcaatgct cacgctgtag gtatctcagt
     2461 tcggtgtagg tcgttcgctc caagctgggc tgtgtgcacg aaccccccgt tcagcccgac
     2521 cgctgcgcct tatccggtaa ctatcgtctt gagtccaacc cggtaagaca cgacttatcg
     2581 ccactggcag cagccactgg taacaggatt agcagagcga ggtatgtagg cggtgctaca
     2641 gagttcttga agtggtggcc taactacggc tacactagaa ggacagtatt tggtatctgc
     2701 gctctgctga agccagttac cttcggaaaa agagttggta gctcttgatc cggcaaacaa
     2761 accaccgctg gtagcggtgg tttttttgtt tgcaagcagc agattacgcg cagaaaaaaa
     2821 ggatctcaag aagatccttt gatcttttct acgggagagg gcaaataggc aggttcgcct
     2881 tcgtcacgct aggaggcaat tctataagaa tgcactcgag ataagctggg ggaacattcg
     2941 cgaaaatgaa acaagtcggc tgttatagta tatttattat aatattgaaa gatctcaaaa
     3001 gactacttat ttttgaatga accaagtatg aaatcaacct atttggggtt gaccaaaata
     3061 agtaaatatt aattgtcgag tctgacgctc agtggaacga aaactcacgt taagggattt
     3121 tggtcatgag atcaagtcct tagacttggg agtcattaag taatagcaag gtaaagtaat
     3181 acagggagtt caaggctcac ccgccagcca tattacagta aagtagaaaa gataaatcga
     3241 tcaaagttac aaacaataac agtaaatgaa gaaaacatca atgttaacga acaaaataca
     3301 aatatatcat gcttgtatta ttattatgtt aataaaataa attaaagctt caagcaattc
     3361 acaccttcct cttcttcttg gggtcagccc tgctgtctcc accgagctga gagaggtcga
     3421 ttcttgtttc atagagcccc gtaattgact gatgaatcag tgtggcgtcc aggacctcct
     3481 ttgtagaggt gtaccgcttt ctgtctatgg tggtgtcgaa gtacttgaag gctgcaggcg
     3541 cgcccaagtt ggtcagagta aacaagtgga taatgttttc tgcctgctcc ctgatgggct
     3601 tatccctgtg cttattgtaa gcagaaagca ccttatcgag gttagcgtcg gcgaggatca
     3661 ctcttttgga gaattcgctt atttgctcga tgatctcatc aaggtagtgt ttgtgttgtt
     3721 ccacgaacag ctgcttctgc tcattatctt cgggagaccc tttgagcttt tcatagtggc
     3781 tggccagata caagaaatta acgtatttag agggcagtgc cagctcgtta cctttctgca
     3841 gctcgcccgc actagcgagc attcgtttcc ggccgttttc aagctcaaag agagagtact
     3901 tgggaagctt aatgatgagg tcttttttga cctctttata tcctttcgcc tcgagaaagt
     3961 cgatggggtt tttttcgaag cttgatcgct ccatgattgt gatgcccagc agttccttga
     4021 cgcttttgag ttttttagac ttccctttct ccactttggc cacaaccagt acactgtaag
     4081 cgactgtagg agaatcgaat ccgccgtatt tcttggggtc ccaatctttt ttgcgtgcga
     4141 tcagcttgtc gctgttcctt ttcgggagga tactttcctt ggagaagcct ccggtctgta
     4201 cttcggtctt tttaacgatg ttcacctgcg gcatggacag gaccttccgg actgtcgcga
     4261 aatccctacc cttgtcccac acgatttctc ctgtttctcc gtttgtttcg ataagtggtc
     4321 gcttccgaat ctctccattg gccagtgtaa tctcggtctt gaaaaaattc ataatattgc
     4381 tgtaaaagaa gtacttagcg gtggccttgc ctatttcctg ctcagacttt gcgatcattt
     4441 tcctaacatc gtacacttta tagtctccgt aaacaaattc agattcaagc ttgggatatt
     4501 ttttgataag tgcagtgcct accactgcat tcaggtaggc atcatgcgca tggtggtaat
     4561 tgttgatctc tctcacctta taaaactgaa agtcctttct gaaatctgag accagcttag
     4621 acttcagagt aataactttc acctctcgaa tcagtttgtc attttcatcg tacttggtgt
     4681 tcatgcgtga atcgagaatt tgggccacgt gcttggtgat ctggcgtgtc tcaacaagct
     4741 gccttttgat gaagccggct ttatccaact cagacaggcc acctcgttca gccttagtca
     4801 gattatcgaa cttccgttgt gtgatcagtt tggcgttcag cagctgccgc caataatttt
     4861 tcattttctt gacaacttct tctgagggga cgttatcact cttccctcta tttttatcgg
     4921 atcttgtcaa cactttatta tcaatagaat catctttgag aaaagactgg ggcacgatat
     4981 gatccacgtc gtagtcggag agccgattga tgtccagttc ctgatccacg tacatgtccc
     5041 tgccgttctg caggtagtac aggtagagct tctcattctg aagctgggtg ttttcaactg
     5101 ggtgttcctt aaggatttgg gaccccagtt cttttatacc ctcttcaatc ctcttcatcc
     5161 tttccctact gttcttctgt cccttctggg tagtttggtt ctctcgggcc atctcgataa
     5221 cgatattctc gggcttatgc cttcccatta ctttgacgag ttcatccacg accttaacgg
     5281 tctgcagtat tccctttttg atagctgggc tacctgcaag attagcgatg tgctcgtgaa
     5341 gactgtcccc ctggccagaa acttgtgctt tctggatgtc ctccttaaag gtgagagagt
     5401 catcatggat caactgcatg aagttccggt tggcaaatcc atcggactta agaaaatcca
     5461 ggattgtctt tccactctgc ttgtctcgga tcccattgat cagttttctt gacagccgcc
     5521 cccatcctgt atatcggcgc ctcttgagct gtttcatgac tttgtcgtcg aagagatgag
     5581 cgtaagtttt caagcgttct tcaatcatct ccctatcttc aaacaacgta agggtgagga
     5641 caatgtcctc aagaatgtcc tcgttctcct cattgtccag gaagtccttg tctttaatga
     5701 ttttcaggag atcgtgatac gttcccaggg atgcgttgaa gcgatcctcc actccgctga
     5761 tttcaacaga gtcgaaacat tcaatctttt tgaaatagtc ttctttgagc tgtttcacgg
     5821 taactttccg gttcgtcttg aagaggaggt ccacgatagc tttcttctgc tctccagaca
     5881 ggaatgctgg ctttctcatc ccttctgtga cgtatttgac cttggtgagc tcgttataaa
     5941 ctgtgaagta ctcgtacagc agagagtgtt taggaagcac cttttcgtta ggcagatttt
     6001 tatcaaagtt agtcatcctt tcgatgaagg actgggcaga ggccccctta tccacgactt
     6061 cctcgaagtt ccagggagtg atggtctctt ctgatttgcg agtcatccac gcgaatctgg
     6121 aatttccccg ggcgaggggg cctacatagt agggtatccg aaatgtgagg attttctcaa
     6181 tcttttccct gttatctttc aaaaaggggt agaaatcctc ttgccgcctg aggatagcgt
     6241 gcagttcgcc caggtgaatc tggtggggga tgcttccatt gtcgaaagtg cgctgtttgc
     6301 gcaacagatc ttctctgtta agctttacca gcagctcctc ggtgccgtcc attttttcca
     6361 agatgggctt aataaatttg taaaattcct cctggcttgc tccgccgtca atgtatccgg
     6421 cgtagccatt tttagactga tcgaagaaaa tttccttgta cttctcaggc agttgctgtc
     6481 tgacaagggc cttcagcaaa gtcaagtctt ggtggtgctc atcatagcgc ttgatcatac
     6541 tagcgctcag cggagctttg gtgatctccg tgttcactcg cagaatatca ctcagcagaa
     6601 tggcgtctga caggttcttt gccgccaaaa aaaggtctgc gtactggtcg ccgatctggg
     6661 ccagcagatt gtcgagatca tcatcgtagg tgtctttgct cagttgaagc ttggcatctt
     6721 cggccaggtc gaagttagat ttaaagttgg gggtcagccc gagtgacagg gcgataagat
     6781 taccaaacag gccgttcttc ttctccccag ggagctgtgc gatgaggttt tcgagccgcc
     6841 gggatttgga cagcctagcg ctcaggattg ctttggcgtc aactccggat gcgttgatcg
     6901 ggttctcttc gaaaagctga ttgtaagtct gaaccagttg gataaagagt ttgtcgacat
     6961 cgctgttgtc tgggttcagg tccccctcga tgaggaagtg tccccgaaat ttgatcatat
     7021 gcgccagcgc gagatagatc aaccgcaagt cagccttatc agtactgtct acaagcttct
     7081 tcctcagatg atatatggtt gggtactttt catggtacgc cacctcgtcc acgatattgc
     7141 caaagattgg gtggcgctcg tgctttttat cctcctccac caaaaaggac tcctccagcc
     7201 tatggaagaa agagtcatcc accttagcca tctcattact aaagatctcc tgcaggtagc
     7261 agatccgatt ctttctgcgg gtatatctgc gccgtgctgt tcttttgagc cgcgtggctt
     7321 cggccgtctc cccggagtcg aacaggaggg cgccaatgag gttcttcttt atgctgtggc
     7381 gatcggtatt gcccagaact ttgaattttt tgctcggcac cttgtactcg tccgtaatga
     7441 cggcccaacc gacgctgttt gtgccgatat cgagcccaat ggagtacttc ttgtccattt
     7501 ttagatgtag attgttataa ttgtgtgttt caaccaagaa gacaaaagcc tgctagatgt
     7561 gctgtattta tatcttttca ggaccagggt ggatcgtggt ttgcagcata tttcaagtgg
     7621 ttctatattc gcgacggaag ccatcgaagc gtatagacgt cacatgagat ggctcatcga
     7681 ttaggagcac aaacgccatt atcagacgtc tagattgaga ctgtacgaag ctcgttaatt
     7741 gaacaagatt acatatgaat tacatgtttc aatctagcca atggctttgt caattcacca
     7801 taacagtact gtgagggggg tgcgagagat cagtcttcat accttaacta tttcttgcgc
     7861 agagacacta ccaggggacg gagcggagga acctgttcca tcggttaagg ttggtcctat
     7921 gcatggggtc aagaagagga gggtagctat gcgccgactc aattgctgtc gtgatggctt
     7981 gaagttaacc atccgtggtt agggccaatt gcaaggcaaa tttacggtga tcctctcttc
     8041 tgttcaacgt ccctcactgt ttccaatgat acccggggac aacagaggtt attgaagata
     8101 ccgcccggag gtaagtttaa acgggtgaga ggaaaattac cattgaacgg cccctaaaga
     8161 atgttttacc ggggcgtaaa tttgttagct tctcttgctg gttgtgagtc ctgtccggtg
     8221 cggacttgtg tcatgactag gaatctgggg ttgggactag aactgtttta gagttgatga
     8281 ggtaaagtag gtgagataca tgcagtatgt atgattatgt aacgtataac atctctccta
     8341 tgatgaattc actgttcctt agaaaaattg acagataact gccaagaaag atcacattta
     8401 taacggttgc cttttgccat cgtttgttct ttaaatctca tttagcatgg tttggaattg
     8461 tgtgattttg cccaggtact ttcctctcac tctttcatac catgggata
//
